>Addgene plasmid #194645 | pSC5GGv1 | addgene full sequence | sequence record 399593 | Addgene NGS Result
CGGCGAGTGCGGGGGTTCCAAGGGGGCAGCGCCACCTTGGGCAAGGCCGAAGGCCGCGCAGTCGATCAAC
AAGCCCCGGAGGGGCCACTTTTTGCCGGAGGGGGAGCCGCGCCGAAGGCGTGGGGGAACCCCGCAGGGGT
GCCCTTCTTTGGGCACCAAAGAACTAGATATAGGGCGAAATGCGAAAGACTTAAAAATCAACAACTTAAA
AAAGGGGGGTACGCAACAGCTCATTGCGGCACCCCCCGCAATAGCTCATTGCGTAGGTTAAAGAAAATCT
GTAATTGACTGCCACTTTTACGCAACGCATAATTGTTGTCGCGCTGCCGAAAAGTTGCAGCTGATTGCGC
ATGGTGCCGCAACCGTGCGGCACCCCTACCGCATGGAGATAAGCATGGCCACGCAGTCCAGAGAAATCGG
CATTCAAGCCAAGAACAAGCCCGGTCACTGGGTGCAAACGGAACGCAAAGCGCATGAGGCGTGGGCCGGG
CTTATTGCGAGGAAACCCACGGCGGCAATGCTGCTGCATCACCTCGTGGCGCAGATGGGCCACCAGAACG
CCGTGGTGGTCAGCCAGAAGACACTTTCCAAGCTCATCGGACGTTCTTTGCGGACGGTCCAATACGCAGT
CAAGGACTTGGTGGCCGAGCGCTGGATCTCCGTCGTGAAGCTCAACGGCCCCGGCACCGTGTCGGCCTAC
GTGGTCAATGACCGCGTGGCGTGGGGCCAGCCCCGCGACCAGTTGCGCCTGTCGGTGTTCAGTGCCGCCG
TGGTGGTTGATCACGACGACCAGGACGAATCGCTGTTGGGGCATGGCGACCTGCGCCGCATCCCGACCCT
GTATCCGGGCGAGCAGCAACTACCGACCGGCCCCGGCGAGGAGCCGCCCAGCCAGCCCGGCATTCCGGGC
ATGGAACCAGACCTGCCAGCCTTGACCGAAACGGAGGAATGGGAACGGCGCGGGCAGCAGCGCCTGCCGA
TGCCCGATGAGCCGTGTTTTCTGGACGATGGCGAGCCGTTGGAGCCGCCGACACGGGTCACGCTGCCGCG
CCGGTAGCACTTGGGTTGCGCAGCAACCCGTAAGTGCGCTGTTCCAGACTATCGGCTGTAGCCGCCTCGC
CGCCCTATACCTTGTCTGCCTCCCCGCGTTGCGTCGCGGTGCATGGAGCCGGGCCACCTCGACCTGAATG
GAAGCCGGCGGCACCTCGCTAACGGATTCACCGTTTTTATCAGGCTCTGGGAGGCAGAATAAATGATCAT
ATCGTCAATTATTACCTCCACGGGGAGAGCCTGAGCAAACTGGCCTCAGGCATTTGAGAAGCACACGGTC
ACACTGCTTCCGGTAGTCAATAAACCGGTAAACCAGCAATAGACATAAGCGGCTATTTAACGACCCTGCC
CTGAACCGACGACCGGGTCGAATTTGCTTTCGAATTTCTGCCATTCATCCGCTTATTATCACTTATTCAG
GCGTAGCACCAGGCGTTTAACTTAATTAATAAGAGCTTGGTGAGCGCTAGGAGTCACTGCCAGGTATCGT
TTGAACACGGCATTAGTCAGGGAAGTCATAACACAGTCCTTTCCCGCAATTTTCTTTTTCTATTACTCTT
GGCCTCCTCTAGTACACTCTATATTTTTTTATGCCTCGGTAATGATTTTCATTTTTTTTTTTTCCACCTA
GCGGATGACTCTTTTTTTTTCTTAGCGATTGGCATTATCACATAATGAATTATACATTATATAAAGTAAT
GTGATTTCTTCGAAGAATATACTAAAAAATGAGCAGGCAAGATAAACGAAGGCAAAGATGACAGAGCAGA
AAGCCCTAGTAAAGCGTATTACAAATGAAACCAAGATTCAGATTGCGATCTCTTTAAAGGGTGGTCCCCT
AGCGATAGAGCACTCGATCTTCCCAGAAAAAGAGGCAGAAGCAGTAGCAGAACAGGCCACACAATCGCAA
GTGATTAACGTCCACACAGGTATAGGGTTTCTGGACCATATGATACATGCTCTGGCCAAGCATTCCGGCT
GGTCGCTAATCGTTGAGTGCATTGGTGACTTACACATAGACGACCATCACACCACTGAAGACTGCGGGAT
TGCTCTCGGTCAAGCTTTTAAAGAGGCCCTAGGGGCCGTGCGTGGAGTAAAAAGGTTTGGATCAGGATTT
GCGCCTTTGGATGAGGCACTTTCCAGAGCGGTGGTAGATCTTTCGAACAGGCCGTACGCAGTTGTCGAAC
TTGGTTTGCAAAGGGAGAAAGTAGGAGATCTCTCTTGCGAGATGATCCCGCATTTTCTTGAAAGCTTTGC
AGAGGCTAGCAGAATTACCCTCCACGTTGATTGTCTGCGAGGCAAGAATGATCATCACCGTAGTGAGAGT
GCGTTCAAGGCTCTTGCGGTTGCCATAAGAGAAGCCACCTCGCCCAATGGTACCAACGATGTTCCCTCCA
CCAAAGGTGTTCTTATGTAGTGACACCGATTATTTAAAGCTGCAGCATACGATATATATACATGTGTATA
TATGTATACCTATGAATGTCAGTAAGTATGTATACGAACAGTATGATACTGAAGATGACAAGGTAATGCA
TCATTCTATACGTGTCATTCTGAACGAGGCGCGCTTTCCTATCACGTGCTATAAAAATAATTATAATTTA
AATTTTTTAATATAAATATATAAATTAAAAATAGAAAGTAAAAAAAGAAATTAAAGAAAAAATAGTTTTT
GTTTTCCGAAGATGTAAATCTAGAGACTCTAGGGGGATCGCCAACAAATACTACCTTTTATCTTGCTCTT
CCTGCTCTCAGGTATTAATGCCGAATTGTTTCATCTTGTCTGTGTAGAAGACCACACACGAAAATCCTGT
GATTTTACATTTTACTTATCGTTAATCGAATGTATATCTATTTAATCTGCTTTTCTTGTCTAATAAATAT
ATATGTAAAGTACGCTTTTTGTTGAAATTTTTTAAACCTTTGTTTATTTTTTTTTCTTCATTCCGTAACT
CTTCTACCTTCTTTATTTACTTTCTAAAATCCAAATACAAAACATAAAAATAAATAAACACAGAGTAAAT
TCCCAAATTATTCCATCATTAAAAGATACGAGGCGCGTGTAAGTTACAGGCAAGCGATCCACTAGTATCT
TCCGCTGCATAACCCTGCTTCGGGGTCATTATAGCGATTTTTTCGGTATATCCATCCTTTTTCGCACGAT
ATACAGGATTTTGCCAAAGGGTTCGTGTAGACTTTCCTTGGTGTATCCAACGGCGTCAGCCGGGCAGGAT
AGGTGAAGTAGGCCCACCCGCGAGCGGGTGTTCCTTCTTCACTGTCCCTTATTCGCACCTGGCGGTGCTC
AACGGGAATCCTGCTCTGCGAGGCTGGCCGGCTACCGCCGGCGTAACAGATGAGGGCAAGCGGATGGCTG
ATGAAACCAAGCCAACCAGGAAGGGCAGCCCACCTATCAAGGTGTACTGCCTTCCAGACGAACGAAGAGC
GATTGAGGAAAAGGCGGCGGCGGCCGGCATGAGCCTGTCGGCCTACCTGCTGGCCGTCGGCCAGGGCTAC
AAAATCACGGGCGTCGTGGACTATGAGCACGTCCGCGAGCTGGCCCGCATCAATGGCGACCTGGGCCGCC
TGGGCGGCCTGCTGAAACTCTGGCTCACCGACGACCCGCGCACGGCGCGGTTCGGTGATGCCACGATCCT
CGCCCTGCTGGCGAAGATCGAAGAGAAGCAGGACGAGCTTGGCAAGGTCATGATGGGCGTGGTCCGCCCG
AGGGCAGAGCCATGACTTTTTTAGCCGCTAAAACGGCCGGGGGGTGCGCGTGATTGCCAAGCACGTCCCC
ATGCGCTCCATCAAGAAGAGGCACTTCGAGCTGTAAGTACATCACCGACGAGCAAGGCAAGACGATCGAG
CTCACTAGCTTGATTGGGATATCTCGCTCGTGCTTGTCGCGTGCTATGTCTTTTAGGGTACTTTGAACCT
ACGTTCGTACTTGTATAATATGATCATCGTATTATCGTTTTTCATCCGTCCAGCGCAAAATGCATTAGCA
GCTAGTCCTAGCGTGCGGAGCTACCTGGACAGGTGCATGACGGATGCGTGTCCTTCAGTGACTTTCTAAT
TAACAGTAACTTCTTTACTTATGTTTCAGTTTGTAAGAAGCGGGATTCGCTAGTCGGTTGACATCTGATT
GGACTGCGTCGGCACATGAAAACTACATTGTGAAATCTGCTAAAACTCCGGGTATCTCTGACACAAAACG
ATTCGGCTTCGCAATTTCAACATTACGGTCAAGGCTAACGTATCTTTCTCGGTCAACTTCAGATTATGCC
GATTAAATTGTCGTAGCTTTCAAGGCGTTTTGAGTACTGCGGCAGTTGTTGAACCTGCAAGGAGAAGATC
TCGACAACAGAATAAAGCGAAAAATGCTAATAATGCACTAACACTCAGGCCTCCCTCATAATCTCTGTTT
GAGTTTACCAACAACACATATATACATTTCGACAAAATGACCACTCTTGACGACACGGCTTACCGGTACC
GCACCAGTGTCCCGGGGGACGCCGAGGCCATCGAGGCACTGGATGGGTCCTTCACCACCGACACCGTCTT
CCGCGTCACCGCCACCGGGGACGGCTTCACCCTGCGGGAGGTGCCGGTGGACCCGCCCCTGACCAAGGTG
TTCCCCGACGACGAATCGGACGACGAATCGGACGACGGGGAGGACGGCGACCCGGACTCCCGGACGTTCG
TCGCGTACGGGGACGACGGCGACCTGGCGGGCTTCGTGGTCGTCTCGTACTCCGGCTGGAACCGCCGGCT
GACCGTCGAGGACATCGAGGTCGCCCCGGAGCACCGGGGGCACGGGGTCGGGCGCGCGTTGATGGGGCTC
GCGACGGAGTTCGCCCGCGAGCGGGGCGCCGGGCACCTCTGGCTGGAGGTCACCAACGTCAACGCACCGG
CGATCCACGCGTACCGGCGGATGGGGTTCACCCTCTGCGGCCTGGACACCGCCCTGTACGACGGCACCGC
CTCGGACGGCGAGCAGGCGCTCTACATGAGCATGCCCTGCCCCTGATTTTGTTACATTTACTGACTTCAA
GGAGTCGAGGAATCGATACTGCCGTCGTTTCCAGGATCCGAGGTTTCATAAACTCTGTTAACGTTATAGA
AACAGACTTACCTCTCCTACGCCATTCACGTAATATTCGCAATATGCTATTCTTCCTCTGAAGACCAGGT
TTATGTGCTGCCTGAAACTATTTCAATAAGTCAGCTGCACTTGCACAGGGTTTCACAAGGAAAGCGTGTC
TTTTTTTCCAACGTAGGCGTCGCTTTCGTCTGACTCTTACTCTTACATTCACAGCCAATACTTACAATTA
GTAAAAAACCTGTGCTCGAGAGTGAAAACTCTAGGAGTGCGGTTGGAACGTTGGCCCAGCCAGATACTCC
CGATCACGAGCAGGACGCCGATGATTTGAAGCGCACTCAGCGTCTGATCCAAGAACAACCATCCTAGCAA
CACGGCGGTCCCCGGGCTGAGAAAGCCCAGTAAGGAAACAACTGTAGGTTCGAGTCGCGAGATCCCCCGG
AACCAAAGGAAGTAGGTTAAACCCGCTCCGATCAGGCCGAGCCACGCCAGGCCGAGAACATTGGTTCCTG
TAGGCATCGGGATTGGCGGATCAAACACTAAAGCTACTGGAACGAGCAGAAGTCCTCCGGCCGCCAGTTG
CCAGGCGGTAAAGGTGAGCAGAGGCACGGGAGGTTGCCACTTGCGGGTCAGCACGGTTCCGAACGCCATG
GAAACCGCCCCCGCCAGGCCCGCTGCGACGCCGACAGGATCTAGCGCTGCGTTTGGTGTCAACACCAACA
GCGCCACGCCCGCAGTTCCGCAAATAGCCCCCAGGACCGCCATCAATCGTATCGGGCTACCTAGCAGAGC
GGCAGAGATAAACACGACCATCAGCGGCTGCACAGCGCCTATCGTCGCCGCGACCCCGCCCGGCAGGCGG
TAGACCGAAATAAACAACAAGCTCCAGAATAGCGAAATATTAAGTGCGCCGAGGATGAAGATGCGCATCC
ACCAGATTCCCGTTGGAATCTGTCGGACGATCATCACGAGCAATAAACCCGCCGGCAACGCCCGCAGCAG
CATACCGGCGACCCCTCGGCCTCGCTGTTCGGGCTCCACGAAAACGCCGGACAGATGCGCCTTGTGAGCG
TCCTTGGGGCCGTCCTCCTGTTTGAAGACCGACAGCCCAATGATCTCGCCGTCGATGTAGGCGCCGAACG
CCACGGCATCTCGCAACCGTTCAGCGAACGCCTCCATGGGCTTTTTCTCCTCGTGCTCGTAAACGGACCC
GAACATCTCTGGAGCTTTCTTCAGGGCCGACAATCGGATCTCGCGGAAATCCTGCACGTCGGCCGCTCCA
AGCCGTCGAATCTGAGCCTTAATCACAATTGTCAATTTTAATCCTCTGTTTATCGGCAGTTCGTAGAGCG
CGCCGTGCGTCCCGAGCGATACTGAGCGAAGCAAGTGCGTCGAGCAGTGCCCGCTTGTTCCTGAAATGCC
AGTAAAGCGCTGGCTGCTGAACCCCCAGCCGGAACTGACCCCACAAGGCCCTAGCGTTTGCAATGCACCA
GGTCATCATTGACCCAGGCGTGTTCCACCAGGCCGCTGCCTCGCAACTCTTCGCAGGCTTCGCCGACCTG
CTCGCGCCACTTCTTCACGCGGGTGGAATCCGATCCGCACATGAGGCGGAAGGTTTCCAGCTTGAGCGGG
TACGGCTCCCGGTGCGAGCTGAAATAGTCGAACATCCGTCGGGCCGTCGGCGACAGCTTGCGGTACTTCT
CCCATATGAATTTCGTGTAGTGGTCGCCAGCAAACAGCACGACGATTTCCTCGTCGATCAGGACCTGGCA
ACGGGACGTTTTCTTGCCACGGTCCAGGACGCGGAAGCGGTGCAGCAGCGACACCGATTCCAGGTGCCCA
ACGCGGTCGGACGTGAAGCCCATCGCCGTCGCCTGTAGGCGCGACAGGCATTCCTCGGCCTTCGTGTAAT
ACCGGCCATTGATCGACCAGCCCAGGTCCTGGCAAAGCTCGTAGAACGTGAAGGTGATCGGCTCGCCGAT
AGGGGTGCGCTTCGCGTACTCCAACACCTGCTGCCACACCAGTTCGTCATCGTCGGCCCGCAGCTCGACG
CCGGTGTAGGTGATCTTCACGTCCTTGTTGACGTGGAAAATGACCTTGTTTTGCAGCGCCTCGCGCGGGA
TTTTCTTGTTGCGCGTGGTGAACAGGGCAGAGCGGGCCGTGTCGTTTGGCATCGCTCGCATCGTGTCCGG
CCACGGCGCAATATCGAACAAGGAAAGCTGCATTTCCTTGATCTGCTGCTTCGTGTGTTTCAGCAACGCG
GCCTGCTTGGCCTCGCTGACCTGTTTTGCCAGGTCCTCGCCGGCGGTTTTTCGCTTCTTGGTCGTCATAG
TTCCTCGCGTGTCGATGGTCATCGACTTCGCCAAACCTGCCGCCTCCTGTTCGAGACGACGCGAACGCTC
CACGGCGGCCGATGGCGCGGGCAGGGCAGGGGGAGCCAGTTGCACGCTGTCGCGCTCGATCTTGGCCGTA
GCTTGCTGGACCATCGAGCCGACGGACTGGAAGGTTTCGCGGGGCGCACGCATGACGGTGCGGCTTGCGA
TGGTTTCGGCATCCTCGGCGGAAAACCCCGCGTCGATCAGTTCTTGCCTGTATGCCTTCCGGTCAAACGT
CCGATTCATTCACCCTCCTTGCGGGATTGCCCCGACTCACGCCGGGGCAATGTGCCCTTATTCCTGATTT
GACCCGCCTGGTGCCTTGGTGTCCAGATAATCCACCTTATCGGCAATGAAGTCGGTCCCGTAGACCGTCT
GGCCGTCCTTCTCGTACTTGGTATTCCGAATCTTGCCCTGCACGAATACCAGCGACCCCTTGCCCAAATA
CTTGCCGTGGGCCTCGGCCTGAGAGCCAAAACACTTGATGCGGAAGAAGTCGGTGCGCTCCTGCTTGTCG
CCGGCATCGTTGCGCCACTCTTCATTAACCGCTATATCGAAAATTGCTTGCGGCTTGTTAGAATTGCCAT
GACGTACCTCGGTGTCACGGGTAAGATTACCGATAAACTGGAACTGATTATGGCTCATATCGAAAGTCTC
CTTGAGAAAGGAGACTCTAGTTTAGCTAAACATTGGTTCCGCTGTCAAGAACTTTAGCGGCTAAAATTTT
GCGGGCCGCGACCAAAGGTGCGAGGGGCGGCTTCCGCTGTGTACAACCAGATATTTTTCACCAACATCCT
TCGTCTGCTCGATGAGCGGGGCATGACGAAACATGAGCTGTCGGAGAGGGCAGGGGTTTCAATTTCGTTT
TTATCAGACTTAACCAACGGTAAGGCCAACCCCTCGTTGAAGGTGATGGAGGCCATTGCCGACGCCCTGG
AAACTCCCCTACCTCTTCTCCTGGAGTCCACCGACCTTGACCGCGAGGCACTCGCGGAGATTGCGGGTCA
TCCTTTCAAGAGCAGCGTGCCGCCCGGATACGAACGCATCAGTGTGGTTTTGCCGTCACATAAGGCGTTT
ATCGTAAAGAAATGGGGCGACGACACCCGAAAAAAGCTGCGTGGAAGGCTCTGACGCCAAGGGTTAGGGC
TTGCACTTCCTTCTTTAGCCGCTAAAACGGCCCCTTCTCTGCGGGCCGTCGGCTCGCGCATCATATCGAC
ATCCTCAACGGAAGCCGTGCCGCGAATGGCATCGGGCGGGTGCGCTTTGACAGTTGTTTTCTATCAGAAC
CCCTACGTCGTGCGGTTCGATTAGCTGTTTGTCTTGCAGGCTAAACACTTTCGGTATATCGTTTGCCTGT
GCGATAATGTTGCTAATGATTTGTTGCGTAGGGGTTACTGAAAAGTGAGCGGGAAAGAAGAGTTTCAGAC
CATCAAGGAGCGGGCCAAGCGCAAGCTGGAACGCGACATGGGTGCGGACCTGTTGGCCGCGCTCAACGAC
CCGAAAACCGTTGAAGTCATGCTCAACGCGGACGGCAAGGTGTGGCACGAACGCCTTGGCGAGCCGATGC
GGTACATCTGCGACATGCGGCCCAGCCAGTCGCAGGCGATTATAGAAACGGTGGCCGGATTCCACGGCAA
AGAGGTCACGCGGCATTCGCCCATCCTGGAAGGCGAGTTCCCCTTGGATGGCAGCCGCTTTGCCGGCCAA
TTGCCGCCGGTCGTGGCCGCGCCAACCTTTGCGATCCGCAAGCGCGCGGTCGCCATCTTCACGCTGGAAC
AGTACGTCGAGGCGGGCATCATGACCCGCGAGCAATACGAGGTCATTAAAAGCGCCGTCGCGGCGCATCG
AAACATCCTCGTCATTGGCGGTACTGGCTCGGGCAAGACCACGCTCGTCAACGCGATCATCAATGAAATG
GTCGCCTTCAACCCGTCTGAGCGCGTCGTCATCATCGAGGACACCGGCGAAATCCAGTGCGCCGCAGAGA
ACGCCGTCCAATACCACACCAGCATCGACGTCTCGATGACGCTGCTGCTCAAGACAACGCTGCGTATGCG
CCCCGACCGCATCCTGGTCGGTGAGGTACGTGGCCCCGAAGCCCTTGATCTGTTGATGGCCTGGAACACC
GGGCATGAAGGAGGTGCCGCCACCCTGCACGCAAACAACCCCAAAGCGGGCCTGAGCCGGCTCGCCATGC
TTATCAGCATGCACCCGGATTCACCGAAACCCATTGAGCCGCTGATTGGCGAGGCGGTTCATGTGGTCGT
CCATATCGCCAGGACCCCTAGCGGCCGTCGAGTGCAAGAAATTCTCGAAGTTCTTGGTTACGAGAACGGC
CAGTACATCACCAAAACCCTGTAAGGAGTATTTCCAATGACAACGGCTGTTCCGTTCCGTCTGACCATGA
ATCGCGGCATTTTGTTCTACCTTGCCGTGTTCTTCGTTCTCGCTCTCGCGTTATCCGCGCATCCGGCGAT
GGCC
[234 nt withheld, positions 10015-10248]
GCCGAAATCGCGGCCCTCGGCAACGGGGCGCTGCACCAGGTGCAAGTCGCGGCGGCGGATGCCGTGCGTG
CGGTAGCGGCTGGACGGCTCGCCTAATCATGGCTCTGCGCACGATCCCCATCCGTCGCGCAGGCAACCGA
GAAAACCTGTTCATGGGTGGTGATCGTGAACTGGTGATGTTCTCGGGCCTGATGGCGTTTGCGCTGATTT
TCAGCGCCCAAGAGCTGCGGGCCACCGTGGTCGGTCTGATCCTGTGGTTCGGGGCGCTCTATGCGTTCCG
AATCATGGCGAAGGCCGATCCGAAGATGCGGTTCGTGTACCTGCGTCACCGCCGGTACAAGCCGTATTAC
CCGGCCCGCTCGACCCCGTTCCGCGAGAACACCAATAGCCAAGGGAAGCAATACCGATGATCCAAGCAAT
TGCGATTGCAATCGCGGGCCTCGGCGCGCTTCTGTTGTTCATCCTCTTTGCCCGCATCCGCGCGGTCGAT
GCCGAACTGAAACTGAAAAAGCATCGTTCCAAGGACGCCGGCCTGGCCGATCTGCTCAACTACGCCGCTG
TCGTCGATGACGGCGTAATCGTGGGCAAGAACGGCAGCTTTATGGCTGCCTGGCTGTACGAGGGCGATGA
CAACGCAAGCAGCACCGACCAGCAGCGCGAAGTAGTGTCCGCCCGCATCAACCAGGCCCTCGCGGGCCTG
GGAAGTGGGTGGATGATCCATGTGGACGCCGTGCGGCGTCCTGCTCCGAACTACGCGGAGCGGGGCCTGT
CGGCGTTCCCTGACCGTCTGACGGCAGCGATTGAAGAAGAGCGCCGGCGGCATTTCGAGAGCCTGGGAAC
GATGTACGAGGGCTATTTCGTCCTCACCTTGACCTGGTTCCCGCCGCTGCTCGCCCAGCGCAAGTTCGTC
GAGCTGATGTTTGACGACGACGCGACCGCACCGGATCGCAAGGCGCGCACGCGGGGCCTCATCGACCAAT
TCAAGCGTGACGTGCGCAGCATCGAGTCGCGCCTGTCGTCGGCCGTGTCGCTCACTCGCTTGAAGGGGCA
CAAGATCGTCAACGAGGACGGCACGACCGTCACGCATGACGACTTCCTGCGCTGGCTGCAATTCTGCGTG
ACGGGCCTGCACCATCCGGTGCAGCTCCCCAGCAACCCGATGTACCTGGACGCCCTGGTCGGCGGACAGG
AAATGTGGGGCGGGGTAGTGCCCAAGGTCGGCCGCAAGTTCGTCCAGGTGGTCGCTCTCGAAGGCTTCCC
CTTGGAGTCCTATCCCGGCATCCTGACGGCGCTCGGCGAGCTGCCCTGCGAGTATCGGTGGTCGAGCCGG
TTCATCTTCATGGACCAGCACGAAGCCGTGAAGCACCTCGACAAGTTCCGCAAGAAGTGGCGGCAGAAGA
TTCGCGGCTTCTTCGACCAGGTGTTCAACACGAACACCGGCCCGGTCGATCAGGACGCGCTTTCGATGGT
GGCCGATGCTGAGGCGGCCATTGCCGAAGTCAACAGCGGCATCGTGGCCGTGGGCTACTACACCAGCGTC
GTCGTGCTGATGGATGAGGACCGCACGCGCCTGGAAGCTGCGGCCCGCGATGTTGAAAAGGCCGTCAACC
GGTTGGGCTTTGCCGCGCGCATCGAGTCCATCAACACCCTGGACGCCTTCCTTGGTAGTTTGCCGGGCCA
CGGCGTGGAAAACGTCCGCCGGCCGCTCATCAACACGATGAACCTGGCCGACCTGCTGCCGACCAGCACC
ATCTGGACCGGCAACGCGAACGCGCCATGCCCGATGTACCCGCCGCTGTCGCCGGCGCTCATGCACTGCG
TCACGCAAGGATCAACGCCGTTCCGGCTGAACCTGCACGTGCGCGACCTCGGCCACACCTTTATGTTCGG
GCCGACCGGCGCAGGTAAATCGACGCACCTGGCGATCCTCGCCGCGCAGCTCCGTCGCTATGCCGGCATG
TCGATCTTCGCCTTTGACAAGGGCATGTCGATGTACCCGCTGGCCGCCGGCATCCGTGCGGCCACGAAGG
GCACCAGCGGCCTGCACTTCACCGTGGCGGCCGACGACGAACGCCTGGCGTTCTGCCCGTTGCAGTTCCT
GAGCACCAAGGGCGACCGTGCTTGGGCGATGGAGTGGATCGACACCATCCTGGCGTTGAACGGCGTCGAA
ACGACCCCGGCCCAGCGCAACGAAATCGGCAACGCGATCATGAGCATGCACGCCAGCGGCGCGCGCACGC
TCTCCGAGTTCAGCGTGACGATTCAGGATGAGGCGATCCGCGAGGCGATCCGCCAGTACACCGTCGATGG
CGCAATGGGCCATCTGCTCGACGCCGAAGAGGACGGCTTGGCGCTGTCCGACTTTACAGTGTTCGAGATC
GAAGAGCTGATGAACCTCGGCGAGAAATTCGCCCTGCCTGTGTTGCTCTACCTGTTCCGCCGTATCGAGC
GCGCCCTGACGGGCCAGCCGGCCGTCATCATCCTGGACGAAGCCTGGTTGATGCTCGGCCACCCGGCATT
CCGCGCGAAGATCAGGGAATGGCTCAAGGTGCTGCGTAAGGCCAACTGCCTTGTGCTGATGGCAACGCAG
AGCCTGTCCGACGCCGCCAACAGCGGCATCCTGGACGTGATCGTGGAATCGACCGCGACCAAGATTTTCC
TGCCGAATATTTACGCCAGGGATGAGGACACGGCGGCCCTGTACCGCCGCATGGGCCTGAACGCTCGCCA
GATCGAGATTCTGGCCCAGGCCGTTCCCAAGCGTCAGTACTACTACGTGTCGGAAAACGGCCGCCGTCTC
TACGACCTGGCACTTGGCCCGCTCGCGCTCGCGTTCGTCGGCGCATCCGACAAGGAATCCGTCGCCATCA
TCAAGAACCTGGAAGCCAAGTTCGGCGACCAGTGGGTGGATGAATGGCTGCGTGGCCGGGGCCTCGCCCT
TGATGAATACCTGGAGGCAGCATGAGTTTTGCAGACACGATCAAGGGCTTGATCTTCAAGAAGAAGCCCG
CAACGGCCGCAGCAGCGGCGACGCCGGCCGCGACCGGCCCGCAAACCGACAACCCGTACCTGACGGCGCG
GCGCACCTGGAACGACCACGTTGGTTCCGTTGTGTCGCAAAAGCAGACCTGGCAGGTTGTCGGCATCCTT
TCGCTGATGATCGTCCTCGCGGCGGTCGGCGGCATCATCCACATCGGCAGCCAGTCGAAGTTCGTGCCCT
ATGTCTACGAGGTAGACAAGCTCGGGCAGACGGCCGCCGTGGGGCCGATGACCAGGGCGTCGAAAGCCGA
TCCGCGTGTCATTCACGCCTCGGTGGCTGAGTTCGTCGGCGATGCTCGCCTGGTGACGCCGGACGTAGCT
TTGCAGCGCAAGGCCGTCTACCGCCTCTATGCCAAGCTCGGGCCGAATGACCCGGCCACCGCCAAGATGA
ACGAATGGCTCAACGGCACCGCCGACGCCAGCCCGTTCGCTCGCGCGGCCGTCGAAACGGTCAGCACCGA
AATCACTTCCGTAATCCCGCAGACGCCCGACACCTGGCAGGTCGATTGGGTCGAGACGACGCGCGACAGG
CAAGGCGTGGTGAAAGGCCAGCCCGTGCGCATGCGGGCCTTGGTGACGGTCTACGTCGTCGAGCCGACGG
CGGACACCAAGGAAGAACAACTGCGAAACAACCCGGCCGGGATCTACGTCCTGGACTTCTCCTGGTCGAG
ACTTCTGTGAGGCACTGAATTATGAAAAAGGAACTGTTTGCTTTGGTCCTGGCCGCGTCCGTTAGCGTGC
CTGCATTTGCCGCCGATCCCGGCGCGGACCTGACTGACCTCTATTTTTCCGGCAAGAACCCGGAGCTGAC
CGCGCAAGAGCGGGCGGCCATCGCCATCGCCAAGAAGTGGGAGGCGGGTACCGCCGGCATGCGGCCGGTG
GCCGGCCCCGGTGGTTCGGTGCGCTTCCTGTTCGGCGCGCAGCAGCCGAGCATCGTATGCGCCGTGCTGC
AAGTGTGCGACGTGGCCCTGCAACCCGGCGAGCAAGTCAACTCGATCAACCTGGGCGACACCGCCCGTTG
GACGGTCGAGCCGGCCATTACCGGCAGCGGCGCGAACGAAACCCAGCACCTCATCATCAAGCCGATGGAT
GTGGGCCTGGAAACCAGCCTGGTCGTGACCACGGACCGCCGCAGCTACCACATGCGCCTGCGCTCGCATC
GCACGCAGTACATGCCGCAGGTGTCGTTCACCTACCCGGAAGATGCCCTTGCGAAGTGGGACGCCATCAA
GAACCGCGAACAGCGGGATCGCGTCGAGAAAACCATTCCGCAGACCGGCGAGTACCTGGGCAACCTGAGC
TTCAACTACTCCGTCAGCGGGTCCACGTCGTGGAAGCCGGTGCGCGTCTACAACGACGGCAAGAAAACCA
TCATCCAGATGCCGCACTCGATGGAACAGACCGAAGCGCCGACGCTCCTGGTCGTTCGCAGGGAGGGCGG
CCTGTTCTCCGACGATGAAACGGTGATGGTCAACTACCGGGTCCAGGGCGACCGCTACATCGTCGATACG
ATTTTCGACAAGGCCATCCTCATCGCGGGCGTGGGCAGCAGCCAGGACCGCGTGACCATTTCAAGGGGGA
ACTAAACCATGCGTAAGATTCTGACCGTCATCGCACTCGCGGCCACGTTGGCCGGCTGCGCGACCTCCAA
GTACGGCAGCTTCGTCCAGGACGCGCCGGCCGCCTACAACCAGACCATTGCGACCGACGCGGTGAAGCAG
CTCGTCAAGCTCTACCCGCCGGCGCAAACCAAGCTGGAATTGCAGCAGGCTACGCCCGATCCGTTCGGCA
TTGCCCTGGTCACTGACCTTCGCGCCCAGGGCTATGCTGTCATGGAGTACAAGCCCGACGGCAACGCGGC
CGCAGCTCCGGCTGCTGCGTCCTCGGCCGCTGCGAAGCCGGCAACGCCGCAAGCCCAGGGCGGCTATCCG
CTGCGCTACGTGCTGGACCAATTCAGCGACAGCAACCTGTATCGCCTGACCGTCATGGTCGGCTCTCAAT
CGCTCACGCGCGCCTACCTCGCCCAAAACAACACGATGGTCCCGGCCGGCGCATGGGTTCGGAAGGAGTA
AGCCAATGAGCGAAGATCAAATGGCACCGGACGCATCGCCAGATGCGGTCAAGCCGAAAAGCGGGGTTCG
CCGCGTCAACAACATGCCGATGTACCTCATCGGCGGTGTGCTCGGCATCTTCCTGCTGGTGATGGCCCTG
GTTGCTGCGGATCGCGCTGCGCAGCAGAACCAGCCGGGAGCTGCGAAGGCTGAGAAGGCCGGCAGCACCA
GCATGTTTGCCGACGAAATTGCCGGCAAACAGCAGGACGGCATCATCAAGGCCAAGCCGCTGGAGATTCC
GCCGGAACAAACCGCCCAGCAACCGACGACGGAGCTGACGCCAGCCCCGGCGCAGGGAACGACTATCACG
GTCGCACGGCCCGAGAACCTGGACCAGCCCCCGACGCCGCCGCAGGGTGCGCGCAACGAGGACCTGGACC
GCATCCGCATGGCGAAGTTGCAGATGCTGGAAGAGGCGATCAAGGCCAAGACGACGGTGCGCATCGACGC
GCCGCGCAGCCAGGGCAGCGCCGGCGGCGGTGCTCCGCAGGGCCGCGAGGAAACCCTTGCGCGCATCCAG
GAGCTGCGTCGGCAGGCTGAGAACGCCCGCGCCACCGATCCGACCGCCGCCTATCAGGCCGCGCTTGCGC
AGGCTCGCACGATGGGCGGCGCGGCAGGGGGTGGCGGTATGGGCGGCTCGGGTGCGCCGACCCTCGTGCA
GACCTCGAACCGCAGTGGTGGCGGCGCTGGCTATGGGTCGTTCGACAACCGCAGCGAGGGCGACCGTTGG
CGGCTCGACTCCCAGCCGGAAGCACCTGCAACGCCCTATGTGCTGCGCGCTGGCTTCGTCGTTCCGGCTA
CGCTTATCTCGGGCATCAACTCCGATCTGCCAGGCCAAATCATGGCCCAGGTATCGCAGTCGGTGTACGA
CACGGCGACCGGCAAGCACATGCTCATCCCCCAAGGCTCGCGCCTGGTGGGCAGCTACTCGAACGATGTG
GCCTACGGGCAGAAGCGCGTTCTGGTGGCATGGCAGCGCATCATCTTCCCCGACGGCAAGGCAATGGACA
TTGGGGCCATGCCGGGCGGCGATAGCGCTGGGTATGCAGGCTTCAACGACAAGGTCAACAACTACTACTT
CCGCACCTTCGCATCGGCATTCCTCATGTCGGGCGTCGTTGCGGGCATCAGCTTGAGTCAGGACCGTGGC
AACAGCAACAGCGGTTACGGACGACAAGACGCGGGTTCCGCGATGAGTGAAGCGTTGGGTCAACAGCTCG
GCCAAGTAACGGCGCAGATGATCGCCAAAAACTTGAATATCGCGCCGACGCTGGAAATCCGTCCGGGCTA
TCGCTTCAACGTCATTGTCACGAAAGACATGACGTTTTCTAAGCCCTACCAGGCGTTTGACTATTAACTC
CAAGGAGTAACTTATGAAGAAGCTCGCTAAGAATGTTTTAGCCGCTAAAGTAGCTCTGGTGCTGGCCCTC
TCGGTCGGCACCTTGGCGGTCACGCCTGCGCAAGCGGGCATTCCGGTCATCGACGGCACCAACCTGTCAC
AAACCACTGTCACCGCGATTCAGCAGGTTGCGCAGGTCCAGAAGCAAATCGAGGAATACCGGACGCAGTT
GCAGCAGTACGAAAACATGCTGCAAAACACGGTGGCCCCGGCCGCCTACGTGTGGGACCAGGCGCAGTCC
ACCATCAACGGCCTGATGAGCGCCGTTGATACCCTGAACTACTACAAGAACCAGGCGGGCAGCATCGACG
CTTACCTGGGCAAGTTCAAGGACGTGTCCTACTACAAGGGGTCGCCGTGCTTCTCCCTGTCGGGCTGCTC
GGAAAGCGAGCGCAAGGCGATGGAAGAGAACCGCCGCCTGGCGTCCGAATCGCAGAAAAAGGCCAACGAT
GCGCTGTTCCGTGGCCTCGATCAGCAGCAGAGCAACCTCAAGTCCGACGCCGCCACGCTGGAGCAATTGA
AGGGCAAGGCGACGACGGCGCAGGGCCAGTTGGAAGCCCTCGGCTACGCCAACCAGTTCGCCAGCCAGCA
GGCCAACCAGCTCATGCAAATCCGTGGCCTTCTGCTTGCGCAGCAGAACGCCATCGCCACGCAGATGCAG
GCCCAGCAGGACCGGCAGGCCCAGCAGGACGCTGCGGGCGCGAAGCTGCGCGAGGGTTCGTACCGCGCAA
GCCCGTCTAAGACCTGGTGAGGGGAGGCGCGATGAAGAAATCCAACTTCATCGCAGTTGCCGCGCTGGCC
GCCGTCATGGCGGCCAGCCTGGCAGGCTGCGACAACAAGCCCGACACCGACAAGCTGACCTGCGCCGATC
TGCCGAAGGTCACGGATGCCGCTCAACGCGCGGAGCTGTTGAAGAAGTGCCCGCGCGGAGAACCGGGAGG
CTTCAAGCCCAGCGAAAAGAAAGAGTGGTGATGACGTATGAAAATCCAGACTAGAGCTGCCGCGCTCGCG
GTCCTGATGCTGGCCTTGATGCCGGTAGCGGCATACGCCCAAATCGACAATTCGGGCATCCTCGACAACG
TATTGCAGCGCTACCAGAACGCCGCGAGCGGCTGGGCCACTGTCGTCCAGAACGCCGCAACCTGGCTGTT
CTGGACCTTGACCGTGATTAGCATGGTCTGGACCTTCGGCATGATGGCACTGCGCAAGGCCGACATTGGC
GAGTTCTTCGCCGAGTTCGTGCGGTTCACCATCTTCACCGGCTTCTTCTGGTGGCTGCTGACCAACGGCC
CGAATTTCGCGTCGTCCATCTATGCGTCCCTGCGGCAGATTGCAGGCCAGGCAACGGGGTTGGGGCAGGG
GCTTTCGCCGTCCGGCATCGTCGATGTTGGCTTCGAGATTTTCTTCAAGGTGATGGACGAAACCTCGTAC
TGGTCGCCGGTCGATAGCTTCGTCGGTGCCTCGTTGGCGGCCGCCATCCTCTGCATCCTGGCCCTGGTCG
GCGTGAATATGCTTCTGCTCCTGGCGTCCGGATGGATTCTTGCCTACGGCGGTGTGTTCTTCCTGGGCTT
CGGCGGCTCGCGCTGGACCTCGGACATGGCGATCAACTACTACAAGACCGTCCTCGGGGTCGCCGCGCAG
CTCTTCGCAATGGTGCTGCTCGTAGGCATCGGCAAGACCTTCCTCGATGACTACTACAGCCGCATGAGCG
AAGGCATCAACTTCAAGGAACTTGGAGTGATGCTGATCGTCGGCCTGATCCTGCTCGTTCTGGTCAACAA
GGTGCCGCAGCTCATCGCCGGCATCATCACCGGCGCGAGCGTCGGCGGTGCTGGTATCGGCCAGTTCGGC
GCTGGCACGCTCGTCGGTGCGGCCGCGACGGCCGGCGCGGCAATCGCAACTGGCGGCGCATCTATCGCGG
CCGGCGCTGCGGCGGCGGCCGGTGGCGCGCAGGCCATCATGGCGGCCGCGTCGAAGGCCAGCGATAACGT
CTCTGCCGGCACTGACATTCTGTCGAGCATGATGGGCGGCGGCGGTGGCGGCGGCGGTGGTAGCGCCGGC
ACCAGCGGCGGCGACGGCGGCGGCTCGGGTGGCGGCGGTGGCTCGGGCGGCGGTGAAACCCCGATGGCCT
CGGCCGCCGGCGACAACAGCAGCGGCGCACGCGGCGGCAGTTCGGGCGGCGGCTCGGGTGGTGGCCGTTC
GTCTGGCGGTATCGGTGCCACGGCGGCCAAGGGCGGCCGGATCGCGGCCGATACCGTCGCCAACCTGGCG
AAAGGTGCCGGCTCGATTGCCAAGGCCAAGGCCGGCGAAATGCGCGCATCGGCCCAGGAACGCATCGGCG
ATACCGTAGGCGGCAAGATCGCGCAGGCAATTCGCGGCGCGGGTGCGGCGGCGCAGACCGCTGCAACCGT
CGCCGATAGCAACAGCCAGGCGCAGGAACAACCTGCACCGGCACCCGCACCGTCGTTCGACGACAACAGC
CTTTCCGCAAGCAACAACAGGGAAGCGGCCGCCGACGCGGATTCCGAAGTGGCGAGCTTCGTCAACAAGC
CCGCCCAATCCTGAAACGACTCTTAGGAGCTACGACCATGCAACTGAAAAAAGCGTTCTCGTCGGCCGCC
CTGGTGGTGGCCTTGGGCCTCGGCGCAACTGGCTCGGCCAGCGCGCAAGACGTGCTGACGGGCGATACCC
GCCTGGCCTGCAAGGCCATTCTGTGCCTGTCCACGGGCAGCCGGCCCAGCGAGTGCAGCCCGTCGCTCTC
GCGGTACTTCGGCATCCACAAGCGCAAGCTGTCGGACACGCTCAAGGCGCGGCTGAACTTCCTCAACCTC
TGCCCGGTATCGAACCAGACGCCGGAAATGCAGACGCTCGTTTCCTCGATTTCGCGCGGGGCCGGGCGCT
GCGATGCGTCCTCGCTGAACTCCGTGCTGCGTGAGTGGCGGAGCTGGGACGACCAGTTCTACATCGGCAA
CCGCCTGCCGGACTACTGCGCGGCCTACACCGGCCATGCCTATACCGACTTCAACACGACCGCGCCGCGC
TACGTCGGCACGCCGGAAGAGGGCGGCTATTGGATCGAGGCGGCCGACTACGACCGCGCGCTCAAGGAGT
ACGAGGCGAAGCTGAAAGAGCGGCAGCAGCAGTACGGTCGCTATGGCAGCGACGCCTACCGTCGGTTCGA
GCGGTAAGGGGAGGGGATAGCGATGCCGTTTGCCAAGCTGCTGGCACGGAACGCTCTGCCGGTGGTCGCC
CTGGTGGCGGCCACTGGCTTCGGTGCGGCGGATGCGACCGCCGCACGGCTCTTCCCCGATCTGTCGGAAC
AGATGGAAGAGCGCGTTGTGTGCTCGGTGTCTGCGGCCGCGAAGTACGAGATTCCGGCCAACATTCTTCT
CGCCATTCGGGAAAAGGAGGGCGGCAAGCCGGGCCAGTGGGTCAAGAACACCAATGGCACCTATGACGTG
GGCGAGCTGCAATTCAACACCGCCTACCTGGGCGACCTGGCGAAGTATGGGATCACGGCCCAGGACGTTG
CTGCGGCAGGCTGCTATCCCTATGACCTGGCGGCCTGGCGGTTGCGCGGGCACATTCGCAACGACAGGGG
CGATCTGTGGACACGCGCCGCTAACTATCACTCGCGCACGCCGTCGAAGAACGCGATCTATCGCGCCGAT
CTGATGGTGAAGGCCGACAAGTGGGCGAAGTGGCTGTATGCGCGTTTCGTCACCGTCAACTATGGCCCCA
GCTCGCCGGCGCAGCCGGCAGGGAAGGGGACCACACTTGCGGCCGCTGATACGTCGGCAGCAGCGCCGGC
CGAAGCGCAGCCGATGAAGCAAGGCCGGATCACCCGCACCAGCCTCCGCAGCTCGGGTTACGTACCCCGG
CAGCTCATCATCAACAACACGCCATAAGGAGGAACGGCCGTTTAGCGGCTAAAGCCTATGGGCATTCGCA
ACCTGACGCAGCGATACATGAACGGGGCCAGGGCCTACGCGGCCTGGGCGGCATCGCAGGCGAAAGCGCC
GTTTGATCTTCTGGTACTGGGCATCGGGCCTGTCATCGTCTTTGGCCTGGTCGCGCATACGCTGCTCGCG
TTCCTGCCCACATGGGCCATGTACGCCGCCGGCGCTCTGCTGGTCCTCGCGGCCCTGCCTTTGGCGCTGC
ACGTCCTCCGGGAATACGCGCTGCGCTATGGGCGCAAATAGCGCCCTGCAGGGCGTTCTTACTCCAAGGG
GGAGGGCATGAATACACGCGCCATGAACGACGCCAGCGGCCGGGCCTCGCTGCCTGCCATGGTGATCGCC
GACGGCACCATTGAAGCCTTGAAGTGGCTCGCCTTGCTTGCCATGACCGGGGATCACGTCAACAAGTACC
TGTTCAACGGTACGCTGCCATATCTGTTCGAGGCGGGGCGCTTGGCCCTGCCTCTTTTCGTTTTCGTCCT
GGCGTACAACCTCGCCCGCCCGGGCGCGCTCGAGCGCGGTTTGTACGGGCGAGCGATGAAACGCCTGTTG
GCCTTCGGCCTGGTCGCCTCGGTCCCGTTCATTGCGTTGGGTGGAGTGGTGGGCGGATGGTGGCCGCTGA
ACGTCATGTTCACGCTGTTGGCCGCAACCGCGATGCTCTACCTGGTCGAGCGCGGCCGCTCGGTCGCTCC
TATAGCGCTGTTCGTCGTGGCCGGCGGCCTGGTCGAGTTCTGTTGGCCGGCGCTGCTGCTGGCCGCGTCT
GTCTGGTTGTACCTCAAGCGCCCGACGTGGGCGGCCGCGTTGATGGCGCTGCTGTCTTGCGCGTCCCTGT
GGTACATCAATGGCAACCTTTGGGCGCTTGCTGTTGTGCCCCTGGTGATCGTCGCCGCCGGCGTCGATCT
TCGTGTCCCGCGCCTGCGCTGGGCCTTTTACACGTACTACCCGCTGCATCTTGCCGCTCTTTGGCTGATC
CGCATTCCGATGCGCGAGGCGGGCTACTTGTTTTTCACCTGACCTTTGAGATTCCAATATGCAATTGCTC
AAGAAATGCACCATCGCGGCCCTGCCGCTGCTCGCCCTGTCCGGCTGCGCACTGCTGAACATCCCCATGC
CGACGCCGCCCGGTTCGACCCCGCCGGAAATGCTGACCGTGCCAGTGGCGCAAATCTGCCGCGACGCTGA
CAAGAACCCTGTTCGGGCAACGGAGCTGTACGGCAAGAAAGGGTTGTCGGCCACCGGCAAGGTGCAGGTG
ATTTCCGAAGGCTTCAAGCCTCGCTATCGGGTGCTGCTGCGCGCTGGCAGCGCCTCGGTCCATGCTGGGA
CCGATAACCAGCTCGCCATCAAGTCGGTTTCCACCGGCCAGACCACGCGCGTCACTGGCACCGTGAAGGA
CGTGTCCTACGACCATAACGGCTGCTCGATCTCGCTTGACGATGCGAAGTTCTACTGAGGGGAGGGCGGC
GGATGCTGACACGGTTGAAGGGCTTCCTTGCTCGTCGCCGCGAGTTGAAGGAACTGGATGTGTCCGTGGT
GAGCCGGCCCCGGCCGGCTCCGGCGGAATTGGTCCAGGTTGATGCACGCGAGGCCGTTTGGCGCGTGCCG
GTGCCCGGCCAGGCCGACCGCTTCATGTCGGCCAAGCCTGGCGCGATCAACGATGAAATGTTCGTGGTTC
GGGTGGACACCGAAGCGTTCTATCGGGCTTGGCTGCGCAGCAGCTCGACGGGCCGCGAAACGCGGTCGGA
CAACTGCCCGCTGCGCTCGGAAATGCCGCAGGACTACAAGTTCAAGCACGCCGTCCAGGGCTTCGCGCAC
GGCAGGGAAAATCCTGTGCCGCTGGCCTTCGCCGGCGCGCACCAGGAGCGCCACCGGGTGGACATTGGTT
TCAGCAACGGGGTCACGCGCTCGTTCTGGCTGATTGCCAACAAGGCTCCGTCGTTCCCGATCCAGGTCCA
CGGCCGGGAGTCGGCCGAGCTGCTGAACAAGGTTTGCGGCCTCGATCCTGCGCCGCTGTCGTTCACGGAA
CTGTTCGCGCAGGCCCAACGCCAGGCTCCGCAGGTCGCCACACCGGCCCGGCCTGCGCCGGCAGCGGCCA
CCCGGCCAGCTCCCAAGGTGCAGCCACGCCCCGGCCGAAGCGGCCCGCGCAAAGGCCGCGGACTCTGACT
ACAACCGTGCGCAAGGCGCATTAGGGAGGATGTATGTATGTAATCGCCTGCGGCATCGTTGCCGGCTTGG
CGGCTGCGGTGGCCCTGTTGGGCTTCACGCCGATGATGGAGGCGCTTGCCGCCGGCGAACGCCGCAAGGC
ACTCGCGCAATGGACGCGGACGATGTTCCTGGTGCTGCTGCCTGTCGTGCTGATGTGCGCGCCCATCGGG
TCCAGCATTTACGACGCCGTGCAAGCGGACGCTGGCAAGCCCATCGCTTTCCACAACGGCCGGATCACGG
TCGTCATGGCCCTGGTCGGCAGCTTGGCCGTTGTCCTGGTCGCGGCTGCGCGTGCGGTGGTCAACCGCAA
GCATGCCAGCTTCTGGTTCGTCGGCTGGGTGATGGCGTCGGTTTTGGCCGGCGGCGTCGGCGCGATCGCC
AGCGCGAAGCAACTGGCGTTCCTCGGCGAACATAGCGGCATGGTGGCCTTCGGCTTCTTCCGCGACCAGG
TGAAGGACATGCACTGCGATGCGGACGTGATCCTGGCCCGGTGGGATGAAAAGGCGAACTCGCCGGTGGT
CTACCGCTGCCCGAAGGCGTACCTGCTCAACAGGTTCGCATCCGCGCCCTTCGTGCCCTGGCCGGACTAC
ACCGAGGGGGAAAGCGAGGATCTAGGTAGGGCGCTCGCAGCGGCCCTGCGGGACGCGAAAAGGTGAGAAA
AGCCGGGCACTGCCCGGCTTTATTTTTGCTGCTGCGCGTTCCAGGCCGCCCACACTCGTTTGACCTGGCT
CGGGCTGCATCCGACCAGCTTGGCCGTCTTGGCAATGCTCGATCCGCCGGAGCGAAGCGTGATGATGCGG
TCGTGCATGCCGGCGTCACGTTTGCGGCCGGTGTAGCGGCCGGCGGCCTTCGCCAACTGGACACCCTGAC
GTTGACGCTCGCGCCGATCCTCGTAGTCGTCGCGGGCCATCTGCAAGGCGAGCTTCAAAAGCATGTCCTG
GACGGATTCCAGAACGATTTTCGCCACTCCGTTCGCCTCGGCGGCCAGCTCCGACAGGTCCACCACGCCA
GGCACGGCCAGCTTGGCCCCTTTGGCCCGGATCGACGCAACCAGGCGCTCGGCCTCGGCCAACGGCAAGC
GGCTGATGCGGTCGATCTTCTCCGCAACGACGACTTCACCAGGTTGCAGGTCCGCGATCATGCGCAGCAG
CTCGGGCCGGTCGGCGCGTGCGCCGGACGCCTTCTCGCGGTAGATGCCGGCGACGTAGTACCCGGCGGCC
CGCGTGGCCGCTACAAGGCTCTCCTGGCGTTCAAGATTCTGCTCGTCCGTACTGGCGCGCAGGTAGATGC
GGGCGACCTTCAACCTTCGTCCCTCCGGTTGTTGCTCTCGCGTCGCCATTTCCACGGCTCGACGGCGTGC
GGATCGGACCAGAGGCCGACGCGCTTGCCTCGCGCCTCCTGTTCGAGCCGCAGCATTTCAGGGTCGGCCG
CGCGGCCGTGGAAGCGATAGGCCCACGCCATGCCCTGGTGAACCATCGCGGCGTTGACGTTGCGCGGCTG
CGGCGGCCGGCTGGCCAGCTCCATGTTGACCCACACGGTGCCCAGCGTGCGGCCGTAACGGTCGGTGTCC
TTCTCGTCGACCAGGACGTGCCGGCGGAACACCATGCCGGCCAGCGCCTGGCGCGCACGTTCGCCGAAGG
CTTGCCGCTTTTCCGGCGCGTCAATGTCCACCAGGCGCACGCGCACCGGCTGCTTGTCTACCAGCACGTC
GATGGTGTCGCCGTCGATGATGCGCACGACCTCGCCGCGCAGCTCGGCCCATGCCGGCGAGGCAACGACC
AGGACGGCCAGCGCGGCAGCGGCGCGCAGCATGGCGTAGCTTCGGCGCTTCATGCGTGGCCCCATTGCTG
ATGATCGGGGTACGCCAGGTGCAGCACTGCATCGAAATTGGCCTTGCAGTAGCCGTCCAGCGCCACCCGC
GAGCCGAACGCCGGCGAAAGGTACTCGACCAGGCCGGGCCGGTCGCGGACCTCGCGCCCCAGGACGTGGA
TGCGCCGGCCGCGTGTGCCGTCGGGTCCAGGCACGAAGGCCAGCGCCTCGATGTTGAAGTCGATGGATAG
AAGTTGTCGGTAGTGCTTGGCCGCCCTCATCGCGTCCCCCTTGGTCAAATTGGGTATACCCATTTGGGCC
TAGTCTAGCCGGCATGGCGCATTACAGCAATACGCAATTTAAATGCGCCTAGCGCATTTTCCCGACCTTA
ATGCGCCTCGCGCTGTAGCCTCACGCCCACATATGTGCTAATGTGGTTACGTGTATTTTATGGAGGTTAT
CCAATGAGCCGCCTGACAATCGACATGACGGACCAGCAGCACCAGAGCCTGAAAGCCCTGGCCGCCTTGC
AGGGCAAGACCATTAAGCAATACGCCCTCGAACGTCTGTTCCCCGGTGACGCTGATGCCGATCAGGCATG
GCAGGAACTGAAAACCATGCTGGGGAACCGCATCAACGATGGGCTTGCCGGCAAGGTGTCCACCAAGAGC
GTCGGCGAAATTCTTGATGAAGAACTCAGCGGGGATCGCGCTTGACGGCCTACATCCTCACGGCTGAGGC
CGAAGCCGATCTACGCGGCATCATCCGCTACACGCGCCGGGAGTGGGGCGCGGCGCAGGTGCGCCGCTAT
ATCGCTAAGCTGGAACAGGGCATAGCCAGGCTTGCCGCAGGCGAAGGCCCGTTTAAGGACATGAGCGAAC
TCTTTCCCGCGCTGCGGATGGCCCGCTGCGAACACCACTACGTTTTTTGCCTGCCGCGTGCGGGCGAACC
CGCGTTGGTCGTGGCGATCCTGCATGAGCGCATGGACCTCATGACGCGACTTGCCGACAGGCTCAAGGGC
TGATTTCAGCCGCTAAAAATCGCGCCACTCACAACGTCCTGATGGCGTACTTACCCAAAGAACAGCTAGG
AGAATCATTTATGCTCAGCACACTTCCACAAGCTCATGCAACTTTCTTGAACCGCATCCGCGATGCGGTC
GCTTCCGATGTTCGCTTCCGCGCTCTTCTGATCGGCGGCTCTTACGTTCACGGAGGACTCGATGAGCACT
CCGATTTGGATTTCGACATCGTTGTTGAGGACAACTGCTACGCAGATGTCTTGTCTACACGCAAGGATTT
TGCCGAGGCACTGCCCGGCTTCCTCAACGCGTTCACCGGCGAACATGTAGGAGAACCGCGCCTTCTGATC
TGCCTATATGGTCCGCCACTGCTACACATCGATTTGAAGTTTTCTCTTGCTTCCGATCTCGACCAGCAAA
TCGAGCGGCGGGCGGTTCTGTTTGCTCGTGATCCGGCAGAGATCGAGAAGCGCATTGAGGCGGCAGCGGT
GGCATGGCCAAACCGTCCCTCCGAGTGGTTCGAAGCACGGTCATGGTTAGATACGGAACCCAATGCTTGG
GCAGGCACGGTGGAGTCGGAGGTTTTGGACATTACGTGTGGTGGGCCTTTGTTGGAGGTGAAAAAGGTGA
AAGAGGTGAAAGAGGTGAAAGAGGTGAAAGTGGCGAAAGAGACGAAAATGGTGAATTAGCTCAATTATTG
TGTGCGACGGGGTTGCTAAGTCCATTTCCCCCGCTGCGAGCGTGCTGGTGAGAGCGACCGTGAATTGCTA
CCCGAGTGAGTTTCTTCGAAAACAAGTCAGGTGTACGATTGAACAGGAGGATCATAATCAATCGAGACAT
TTTTCTCATTGGCCCTGATTTACGATCATATTGCTCAGTATCAAGTAAGCATACACATTGGGACCAAAAA
TAAAAATCTAAAATTCTGAACAAGGTGTAGCAAAGCGTGGAATGTTAGATATTGAAGTTGATTCGAAATT
AAGGTGGTTTCACGAAAAAATTGATTATAAGGCACGGCGTTGTATTGTGTTGGTGTTGCCACGTGAGGGG
CCCGATTCTCACGGTTAAGCACATGGTAGATCCTCGGGAAAAGTGGCAAAGGTCGCCCGGGGAATTAAGG
AATAACCACCTTATTGCCGAGCAATGCACCCCGGAATTTGTAACAATAACCACAGGAGTCTATTTTCCCA
GTAGCTGCGGTGCCTGGCATCGGTGCCGCATAGGCAACTTATGCTCTTATGGGGCTAGGGCCGTCTAAGG
GAATATTCATGTGAGCAAGCGCATGGGGATTTACGAATGACGTGACTTTTCTCTTGCCGATTTCCGTTTG
CCCTTTCGGGATCGGACTTTTGGCGCGGGAAGCGCTAGCCCGGAGCGTCGACCACCTTCCACGTCCGCGT
GACTGTATACTGTGGCCGAGCCCATGGAGCGGATTGCCCCGGCGCAACGCATATTTAAGGCGCGACGATA
TCCGCCACATTTTCATTTCTCCATTAATTGTCAAACACTTTTAATTCAACTACAACACAATGTCTACTAC
TTTGGATGATACTGCTTATAGATACAGAACTTCTGTTCCAGGTGATGCTGAAGCTATTGAAGCTTTGGAT
GGTTCTTTCACTACCGATACTGTTTTTAGAGTTACTGCTACTGGTGATGGTTTCACTTTGAGAGAAGTTC
CAGTTGATCCACCATTGACTAAGGTTTTCCCAGATGATGAATCCGATGATGAATCCGATGCTGGTGAAGA
TGGTGATCCAGATTCTAGAACTTTCGTTGCTTATGGTGATGATGGTGATTTGGCTGGTTTCGTTGTTGTT
TCTTATTCTGGTTGGAACAGAAGATTGACTGTTGAAGATATTGAAGTTGCTCCAGAACATAGAGGTCATG
GTGTTGGTAGAGCTTTGATGGGTTTGGCTACTGAATTCGCCAGAGAAAGAGGTGCTGGTCATTTGTGGTT
GGAAGTTACCAATGTTAATGCTCCAGCTATTCATGCTTATAGAAGAATGGGTTTCACTTTGTGTGGTTTG
GATACTGCTTTATACGATGGTACTGCTTCCGATGGTGAACAAGCTTTGTATATGTCTATGCCATGTCCAT
AACTAGCCAACAAGCTCTAGGTGGGCATCAGCTTAAGGGGTGTCTGTTTATTGCTTAGAAATGTCCTTAC
GGAATAATACGCAGGAATGTCGTTATATTTTCAATATACACTGATATTAAATAACATGTAGGCAGTAAAG
CGGTGTGTTCGAGTGTGGATTTAGCGTTATAGGATTAAAGGGTGTATGCGAGTATAAGGAAGTGTTGAGA
AATGTGAAACATAAGAAGAGAGTGAGGAGGCAAGAGTGTAGTGAACATAGAGGGGTGTATAAAGGAGTGA
GCATGGAGAAAGTGTAGTGAGCGAGCAGTGGATGGACTGGAATGGCATCAGCTTGGGCTATGCGCGACTT
ATCAAGATATATAGGAAACTACAATAAGAACGACATCGAAACGACTACTACTCCATGGATGTCGTACTAG
ATCACGAGTTCCGCCTATACCGCAGCTACCAGGTCCCCACGTTCAGCGAGGCTCACAGAGCAGGACTCTC
GGCCCTCGTCGCCCAGTACCTTTACATCAAGTACTCGTCGGCAGCCACGGATCCCACCCCCAGGTACCGT
AGTGCCCAAGATATCCAAGTGGTGGCCAGGAGTGCCCGAACAACATACCATGGAGTTGAGGTTAGTTATC
TCACCATGAAGCATGCCTTGGCGACACAAGTGGTTGTGTTTCTTGAACATGGCGAGCGGTACATTGCGCT
AATCAGGTCCTCCACGCCGTTGTTTTTGGTGCAGGCGCTTGAGTCGTTGGACATGGAAACACCGTTGATT
CTCTCTCCACTTAAGCTCTCGAGTGCGGCAGTACGTGAATGTTTCAATGGGTTGGACGGTGTGGGTTCGG
GCACTTGGAGTATATTGGGCGATGTGGAGTTCACGTTTGGTCCTGTTAAGCCTTTGGCCGAGAACTCGTT
GAAGGAGATGATCGTGGAGATCCCATCCAAGGATATGAAGGAACTCACCACCAGTATAGGCACGGGCTCG
AAGCCCATTGAAAGGGTGTTTGTAGGGATAACAGGGTAATGAGACCAAGAAACCAATTGTCCATATTGCA
TCAGACATTGCCGTCACTGCGTCTTTTACTGGCACTTCTCGCTAACCAAACCGGTAACCCCGCTTATTAA
AAGCATTCTGTAACAAAGCGGGACCAAAGCCATGACAAAAACGCGTAACAAAAGTGTCTATAATCACGGC
AGAAAAGTCCACATTGATTATTTGCACGGCGTCACACTTTGCTATGCCATAGCATTTTTATCCATAAGAT
TAGCGGATCCTACCTGACGCTTTTTATCGCAACTCTCTACTGTTTCTCCATACCCGTTTTTTTGGGCTAG
AAATAATTTTGTTTAACTTTAAGAAGGAGATATACATATGCGGGGTTCTATGGCTTCCTCCGAAGACGTT
ATCAAAGAGTTCATGCGTTTCAAAGTTCGTATGGAAGGTTCCGTTAACGGTCACGAGTTCGAAATCGAAG
GTGAAGGTGAAGGTCGTCCGTACGAAGGTACCCAGACCGCTAAACTGAAAGTTACCAAAGGTGGTCCGCT
GCCGTTCGCTTGGGACATCCTGTCCCCGCAGTTCCAGTACGGTTCCAAAGCTTACGTTAAACACCCGGCT
GACATCCCGGACTACCTGAAACTGTCCTTCCCGGAAGGTTTCAAATGGGAACGTGTTATGAACTTCGAAG
ACGGTGGTGTTGTTACCGTTACCCAGGACTCCTCCCTGCAAGACGGTGAGTTCATCTACAAAGTTAAACT
GCGTGGTACCAACTTCCCGTCCGACGGTCCGGTTATGCAGAAAAAAACCATGGGTTGGGAAGCTTCCACC
GAACGTATGTACCCGGAAGACGGTGCTCTGAAAGGTGAAATCAAAATGCGTCTGAAACTGAAAGACGGTG
GTCACTACGACGCTGAAGTTAAAACCACCTACATGGCTAAAAAACCGGTTCAGCTGCCGGGTGCTTACAA
AACCGACATCAAACTGGACATCACCTCCCACAACGAAGACTACACCATCGTTGAACAGTACGAACGTGCT
GAAGGTCGTCACTCCACCGGTGCTTAATAACGCTGATAGTGCTAGTGTAGATCGCTACTAGAGCCAGGCA
TCAAATAAAACGAAAGGCTCAGTCGAAAGACTGGGCCTTTCGTTTTATCTGTTGTTTGTCGGTGAACGCT
CTCTACTAGAGTCACACTGGCTCACCTTCGGGTGGGCCTTTCTGCGTTTATAGGTCTCATGCTTACGCTC
TAGTTCTCCTTAGTAGGTTCTCGCGCGGCGTTGCCGCTGTTCTTGCTGCTCGATGTCTTGCTGCTTGAGC
TGCTGCACCTTCTGCCGCTGGCCCTCGTCGAGAAGCACCTTGCCGACAGCACTTCTCACCTGGCGTTCAA
CCCCGTCCTTGCCCAGGCTGCTGCGCTCGGACAGGTCGTTGAAATCGGTGTGCTTCTTCATGTTCGACAG
GGCGGCGAGCTGGCCATCGTTCAACAGCGATTCCTTGAGCTTGGCCGTGTCGGCCTCGCTCAACTGGACC
TTGCCGGCCGCCGCGTCCGCGAGGCGCTTTTCAGCGTGCAAATGGTTGCGGTAGTTCTCCGGGGTGATCG
GCGGCAGCTCCTTCGGGTAGGCGTTCTCGCCCGGCGCGAAGATTGGGAAGATGGCCTTGCCGCCGACCGC
CTTGGCGGCCTCCTGTGCCTTCGTCCTGCCGGGATTCACGCCCTGGGTGATCTGCACCTGGCGGTCGTCG
TCGCCGGCGATCACAACGGGCTTGTCCGGGAATTTCGCGTGCAGGGCCTCGGCAACAGCCTGTAGGTTGC
CGGAATCGAACGCGGCGACAGTCGCGTGCCCCAGCGCTTCGGCCACTGTGGCGGCGGTGGCATAGCCTTC
GCCGATCACCAGCGCCGGCGCGGCCGCGAGCGCATCCATGCCACCGACGACATGGAAGCATCCTTCCTTG
CGGCTGTCCTTGGCGAAGCGCTTGGTGCCGTCCTCCTGGATGTACTGCATGGTCCATTGCTTGCCGTCGG
CGTCGTAGGCCGGGATGTAGGTTTTCTGGCCCTCCTGGTCGGTAAGGACGCCGGCGTGCACCTGTAGACC
CTTGTCGCGCAGGTACGGCGTCGGTTCCGTGATGGGAACCAGGCTTTGCGCCTGGCGGCCGATGCGCTGC
GCCGTGGCTTCGTGCTGGCGTTCTTGTTCCTCGGCACGCGCGGCCAGCTTGGCCGCCGCCTCGGCCTGCA
TCTTGGCCTTCTCGGCGGGGTCCAGGGCGTAGCCCTTGGCCTTCCACTTCATTTCGACGCCGGTGCGGTT
GTTTTTGATGTAACCGGCCGGGTGGCCGTCGAGGTGGCCGACGTAGAAGCCCGACTTCTCGCCCTTCTTG
TCGCCCTCCGTTTCAATTCGGTGCTTCTTGCCGTCCATGATGGGGTGCTCGCCGCCTGGGGTGACGACGC
AGCCCATGCTTTTCAGGGCCTCCGCGAACTCATCTTCGGGGGTGACGGCCGGGGATTGCTGGGTGGGCAC
GTTGTCCGGCAGCCAGCGTTGCAGCTTGCCCATGTCGGCGTTCGGTCCGGCGTACCAGGACTTGGCCACC
TTGTCCCACTGCGCGCCGGCCGCCTTGGCAACCTGGCGCTCGCCGTAGGGCACGGCCAGGTAGACGCGCT
CCTGGGCCGCGTTGGGGCGCTCGGCCGTGGGTTGGGTAGGCTGGGCCTCGGCGCGGGCCTCTACGGCCGC
TGTAGCGCCCTCGCGCGCCCATTTGGCGAACGGGGCAGGGTCAACCCCTGCCGGAACGTACCAGGCGCGT
TCCTGGCGGTCCCAGCGCGCTCCAAGGGCCTTCACCTCGTCTTTCTCCTTGAACGGCACGTTCAAGTAGG
CGCGCTCGGGCTTGGCGGGGGCTTGAGCGGCCGCCGGCTGCTCGGCGGCGTTCATGGCCTGGGCCATTTC
CTGCTGCTCGCGCTCGTAGTCGGCGATCCGGCGCTGTAGGTCCTCGTCGTGCAGCATGGCCGTGCCCTCG
GCGGCCTTGCGCGCCTCCTTGGCGGCAACGCGGTCCTCGTCGGTGCTGTTGGGATCGCGGCGAACTCGCT
CTTCATGGATGCGGGCGAACTTCGCGGCCTGCTCGTACTCGTTGGCCGTCGCGTAAGCGTCGATCACGGC
CAGGCGGTCGGCGAGCGCTTCGGCATTGGTCTGCGCGTCGGGGCCGGCGAAGTCGGCAAGCCATTGGTGG
CCGCCCCACGCATGGTTCGCATAGACGCCCCAAAACTCCGGCTCTCGGTCGCCGGCCGGCACCACGGACC
GTTCGCCGTCGTGCTCGACCTCGACGTTGGCCTGGACCTGGACGCGGCCGGTCCAATCGGCAGGCAGCTC
AAAGCCCAGCGTGGTTTCGGTCAGCGCGGCCAGCGATTGGTTGCCTTCCGCCGGCTCCGCGCCGGCGCGG
TACATGCGCAGGGTCTGCGCGATCAGCTCGTCGGCCGGCGCAATGGCCGGTCGTGCCACCTGGTCTTGCT
GTTGCTCCATAGTTGCCCCCTGCGCAGGCTCGATGGCCTGCTGGGTCGTTTGTTCTTGAATTTGCTTCTG
CTCGAACGCCAGGACGAAATCCTGGATCTTCTCCGCGTCGGCGGCCGCGCGGAAAATCTCTAGCGGGTCC
TCTTGTAGCGCCTTGATCCACGATCCGACATAGGCCGCGTGCTGGCCGGGGTCGTGGCCGATGCCCAGCT
CGTCGCCCAGGATCATGCTGGCAATCTCGGCCCGCAGCTCTTCCTTGGCGTACCCCTCGCTCCCGAAGGG
ATGCGCCAGGTCGCGGTCCAGCCGCGACGGGTGGCCGGTCCAGTGCCCCAGCTCATGGAGCGCGGTTGCG
TAGTAGTTGTCGGCGCTCGGGAACTGGCCTTTGTCGGGCAGATGGATGCTGTCCGTGGACGGCCGATAAA
ACGCGCGGTCGTGCTCGCCGTGGCGGATGGTGGCACCTGACGCCGCAAGGATGTGCTCGGCCCGCTCGAC
GGCGCTCCAAGTCTGTTCCTTGCGTTCCAACGGCGGCAGGCCGTCGATCTGCTCCGCATTGAACACGGTG
GCGAAGAACACGCGCGGGCGTTCGAGCTGCACCGTCACCTTGACCGGATCGCCGTTGGCATCGAGGACCG
GCTTGCCGGTCTGCTCGTCGGTCTTGGTCTGCTCTTCGCTGAACTTCCAATACTGGATCGGCGTGCCTTT
CTCGCCGCGACGCACCTGTGCGCCGGCGGCAGCGGCCTGCTTGTAGGTCATCCAGCGCGGGTCCGCATGG
CCCTGGGCCATGAGCTGAATCGCGTTGATGCCCTTGTAACGCTTCCCGGTAGTCGGGTTGAGCGGGATGA
AGGAGCCGGGCATGCCCGGTTCCCACGGTTTTTGCCACGGCGCAGTGCCGGCTTTCAGTTGCTCAATGAG
GCGTTCGGCAACCTGCTCGTGGAACGGCTTTTTGACCTCTGCCATAGCCAATTACCTCCCGTCATTGGCG
GCCGCGGTCGTCGTGTCCTCGGGCACGGTCGCGTCCACCAGGTCAATGTCGCTCTCGGCGGCGTCCTGCT
CGCTCAAGGCGTCCTCGGGGAAGGCCCCGGCCTTCTCCGCTTCTTCCGGGTCGAACTCGACCTGGAAGCC
GGGCGTCATCGCATCGGCGAGCTTTTCACGCAGGGCGGCGGCGGCGTTCGCGGTATCGTCGAACGGCGCA
AAGTCGTCCTGCTGCACGGTCTTGGGATCATTCATCGCTTTCACTCCTGGTTGGTGCCGTTACGGCCTTT
GCTGTAGTCCGGCCTGCCTTTCAGGTCGGGGTATGTCTGCTTGCACGTCGGGAAGTTGCTGCACCCCCAC
CAGAACATGCCGCGCTTCTTGCCAGGCCGACGGGAAAGGCCGTGGCCGCAGGCCATGCACTTGTGCAGCT
CGGAGACTTTCGGGGCCTCGCGCGGGACGGGCTTGCCGCCCTTGTCGTCGCACGCGAACTTGCAGCCGTC
GGCAAAGCCGGTGCAGCCCCAAAAGTATTCGTTCTTGTCCTTCTTCTTGAGGCGTCGCAGCGGCTTGCCG
CAGGACGGGCAAGGGTGCGTGTCGATCTTCATGTTGAGGCCGTTGTCTTTGATGTTGGCGACCTCGGCGC
CGATGTATTCCATCAGCTCGTTGACGAACGACAGCGTGTCGCGCTCGCCGGCCTGGATGGCCTTCTGCTG
CTCATGCCAGAGCGCGGTCATGTCGGGGAATCTGGCCGTGTCGGGCAGTGCGTCGTACAGCTCTTCGCCG
GTCGGCGTGGACACGATGTGCTTGCCCTTCTCCACCAGGTAGCCGCGCTCGAAAAGCGTGGCGATGATGG
AGTCTCGCGTTGCCGGCGTGCCGATCCCGCCGTGCTCGCCTTGCTTGCCCTTGTCCTTTTCGATCAAGAT
TTTCCGCAGGCGGTCATCGCGGATGTATTTCGCAACGCGGGTAAGGTCCGACAGCAGAGATTCCATCGTG
TACAGCGGCTGCGGTTTCGTCTCCTGCTGCTCGGCCTTCGCATCGGTGCAGGTGCCGGCCTGGCCGTCAC
GCAGCTTGCGCAGGTCCTGTTCAATGTCGTCGGCATTGCCTTCCAGGTCCTCGTTGCCGGCGTCGTTCTT
GTAGAGAATCTTCCAGCCCGGCGACGTGGTGACGTTCGAGCGCACGCCGAAACGATGATCGCCGACCTGG
GCAAGCACGTCGGTCTGGTCATACAGATGCTTCGGCCAGAACTGCGCGACGTAGGCGCGCGCGATCAGCA
GGTAAATCTTCTGCTCGGCATCGGTGAGCTTCGACAGGTCGGCCGTGCTTTCGGTCGGGATGATCGCGTG
GTGCGCGGAAACCTTGGACGAGTTGAAGGCGCGGCTCTTGATCGTCGGATTGGCGCGCTGCGCAGCAGCG
GCCAGCATGGGGGCCGTCTGTGCGATGGCCGCCAGCACGCCCGGCGCATCGCCGTGCTGTTCCTCGCTCA
AGTATTCGCAGTCGGAACGGTTGTAGGTGATGAGCTTGTGCTTCTCGCGCAGGGCCTGCGTAATGTCCTT
CACCTGGTCCGGCTTGAAGCCGAACTTGCGCGAGGCGTCCATTTGCAGTTTCAGCAGGTTGTAGGGCAGC
GGCGCAGCCGCTTCCTTCGCCTTGGTGGTCACGGACACGATGCGGGCGGGTTGGCCGCTCACGGCGGCCG
CGATGCCCTCGGCGTGCTCCTTGTTGCTGAGGCGGCCTTTCTCGTCCACCGGATCGCCGTCGGCGACCTG
GTAACGGGCCGGGAACTGAATGCCCTCGACCTCGAACTGGCCGTTCACCAGGTAGTAGTAGGTTTTCTGG
TGGGCCGCGTTCTCGCGGCAACGGCGCACGACAAGGCCCAGGATCGGAGTCTGCACGCGCCCCACGCTCA
ACAGCCCCTGATAGCCCTTCGCGCGTGCCGCAAGCGTGTACAGGCGCGTGATGTTGAAGCCGTATAGCTG
GTCGCCGACGCTGCGGGCCTCGGCCGCAGCGGACAGGCCGGCGAACTCGCGGTTGTCGCGCATCGCGGCG
AGCTGCCGGCGCACGATCTTCACGTTGTTGTCGTTGATAAGCAGCCGCTGCACCGGCAGACGGCAGTTGG
CGTATTCCAGGATTTCATCGACCAGAAGCTGGCCTTCGTCGTCCGGGTCGCCGGCGTGAACCACGCTTTT
CGCCTGCTTCAACAGGCTGAGGATGGTCTTGAACTGAGCTTTCGCACCGGCATCGCCGGACGGTTTCTTG
CGCCAGGGAATATGGACGATGGGCAGGTCGGCCATGTTCCAGTTGGCGTAGCGCTCGTCGTAGTCCTCCG
GGTCTAGCAAGGCCAGCATGTGACCGTAGCACCAGGTCACGCGGTCGGAGCCGCATTCGTAATAGCCGTC
CTTGCGGCTGCCGCCGCCCAGGCCCTCGACGATGGCTTTTGCCAGCTCCGGTTTTTCAGCGATTACAAGG
CGTTCAAATTGCATATATCCCCCTACCCTCACCAGGTCAGAACCGGCCTGATGACGGTGATGATTTGCGA
ACGATTGACAGGCCCGAAGTAGCGGCCGTCGAAAGACGTGTCGCTTACGTCGGACATAAGCAGAACCTCG
GCGGTCCCCAGGGTGTAGCTGTCGGACTGATAACGAGGCAGCGGCCGTCCTGATGGATCGGCCTTGATGA
GCGCGCTGTGAGGCAGCAGCCCGCCATTCACGCGCACGCCGGCGTCGGTGATGGCAACCTCGTCGCCTTT
AGCGGCTAAAACTCGCTTCATCATGTAGCCGTAGTCGCCGGGGCAGAAACCGCCGGCGATGTAGCCCCGC
TCCTTGGCGTCCGAAAACACGCCGACTTGCGGCGGGCAGAACATGACGTAAGCCCCCTTCTCCACCGGCG
CATTCGATTTCCAGTACAGGCCGACCGGAATGCTTTTGGTGGTGTTGACCTTCGCGCCGGCGAGATAGGC
CGCGCCGGCGAGCAACAAGGCCGCGCCGCCTCCGATGGCGACGTACTTGGTGAGGCGCTGGAAGCGGCTC
ATATCGTGATCCCCTCCCCTTCCTCGACGGTGGCCGTCTGGATCAGCTTGTCGCTGACCTTCGGAGCCGG
TACGGCCGCGCGGGCCTGGAATATCGGGTCTTTGAAGTAGAGCGGCTGCTTGCCGTAGATCGCGGGATAG
CCGGCGACGTACACAACCATGTCGCCCGCCTCTTCAATGCTGCCGTCGGCGCTCTTCTTCGGCCCCGGCA
TGCGCAGGCATTCATCGGGGGTCAGCAATGGCCGCTGCACTTCCTGGAAGGTCCGCGAGACGTTGCCCAA
CAGCGCCGACGTGCGGCGGCCGCTCGTCGTGATCTGCTCCTTCACGATGGTCGTGGTGCCTGTCAGTTTT
GACAGGTGCTCGGCCGTCTCCACGCGGTTCGGCGGGTAGGCGTTCTGCACGTGGCAGTTCGACGTGATGC
TTTCGTCGTGGCCGTAGCCGGTTTCGCGGCTCTTGAGCTGGTTAATGTCCTGGCAGATGAGGTAGCACTT
GATGCCGTAGCCGGCGACGAAGGCAAGGGACTCTTGCAGGATTTCGAGCTTGCCCAGGCTGGGGAACTCG
TCGAGCATCATCAGCAGACGATGCTTGTAGTGCGCGACAGGACGGCCGTTCTCGAAGTCCATCTTGTCGG
CCAGCAGCCGGACGATCATGTTGACCATGACGCGCACCAGAGGCCGCAGACGGGCCTTGTCGTTGGGCTG
CGTCACGATGAACAGGCTTACCGGGTCGTCGTGGTGCATCAGTTGCTTGATGCGGAAGTCGGACTTGCTG
ACGTTGCGGGCCACAACCGGGTCGCGGTACAGGGCCAGGTAGGACTTGGCGGTGGACAGCACGGAACCGG
ATTCTTCCTCCGGGCGGTCCATCATGTCGCGGGCCGCAGAGCCGACCGCAGGGTGGTTCTGCCCGTCAAC
GTGGCCGTAGGTGGTCATTTCCATCCAAAGCTCGCCCACGTCGCGGTTCGGGTCGGCAAGCATGCCGTCC
ACCGACGGCAGGGTGGCCGGCGTACCCTCGTTCTTAGCCTTGTAGAGCGCGTGCAGGATGACGCCGACAA
GCAGCGCCTGGCTGGTTTTCTGCCAGTGCGATTCCAGGCCCTTGCCGTCCGGATCGACGATCAGGGTGGC
AAGGTTCTGCACGTCGCCAACCTCGTACTCGGTCCCCAAGCGGATTTCATCGAGCGGGTTCCAGCACGCG
CTACCCTGCGCGGATGCCGGCTCAAAGCGCACGACCTTGTTGCGGGCATGCTTCTTCCGCCAGCCGGCGG
TCAGCGCCCACAACTCGCCTTTCAGGTCGGTGATGACGGCGCTGTGCGCCCAGGAAAGCAGCGTCGGAAC
GACCAGGCCGACGCCCTTGCCGGAGCGCGTCGGCGCGTAGGTCAAGACGTGCTCGGGGCCGTTGTGCCGC
AGGTAGTGGAACTTGCCGTCCTTGTCCTGCCAGCCGCCCACATAGACGCCGCTGGAAGTGGGCGGGTGTT
TGCCTGACACCAGCTCGACGACGGTGCGCGGCCGGGGCAGCAGGCCGGCGGCCTGTATGTCCTTCTTGTC
GGCCCAGCGGGCCGAACCGTGCAGATAGTCGTTCGCCTTGCCGGTGTTCGCCTTGACCATCTGCGTGACG
GCCGTGCCCAGCAGGCCCACGGTCGAAACGACCATACCCATGCTGGCCGCGCGCATGAAATCGTCGGGAT
ATTGGCCGTACCACTTGCCGGCCCATTGAAGGATCGACCAGGGCGTGTAGACGTGGTTGATATTCCAGCC
AAGTCCGGCCTGATACTGGAAGGAATGGGCGAAATATTGCGTCGCGGTCTGCAAGCCTGCCCCAAGGGAC
AGGCCGGCGAGGATGGGAACGGTCTTGCTGGCCTTCGGTTTTTTCGCCCGTATCTGTGGCCCCACGGCGT
TGTTTCGGTTCTTCATCTACTCCTACCTCGGGTAGTTTTAAGGGAGCCTCGCGGGGTCACGGTGACGGGA
TCACCGATGGCGAGGCGCTTCATGCGTTGCACCGTGGCCTTATCGACGGGCAGCACCAGAATCTCGTCGT
TTTCTTTCCTCAACAGGGCCAGCGCCTGGTCCTCGACGTTCCGGGTGCCTGCATAGGACAGCGCACCAAC
ATAATCAGTATATCGTGCATGCTTCGGTATATCGAAGCCGTTTAGCCGCTTTTGCTCGCGCTCGGCAACA
TATTTCTCGGCCGCCGCGATCTGTTCGGGCTTTAGCCCTCTTCCTGGCCCAGAAACTCCCCGTCGCAGTG
CGTGAGCTGGTTCGGCTCCTTGCTGCTCCACGTGACCAGGAACATCACGCGGCAATAGCATTTCAGCTCC
GCCGGCGATGCGAACCACACCGAGTTGGGACAGCGCTCGCAAACGGTTTTGGCTTTGGGGCGGCGGCTTT
CGTCCAATGCGTCCAACGTTGGGCTTGCGGAGTGCGACGGTTCCGCCGGCGCTGACGGCGCGAGCGTCCC
GTCGGTCGCCGTCGCCGCCTGTGGCGTTGAGGGTGGTTCTGGCTGCGGCAGGTCGAATGCCTCCATCGCC
GCCGCGATCTCTTCGTCCGTCATTTCGTTCGGGTTGCTCATGTGCTTGCTCCTTCGTCAGTAGTTCTTGA
CGGCGGCGCTCAAGGGCGGCGTCGTCAAAGGTGATTGCCAGACGGCCAGCGGCGGCCGCCTGCGCGATCC
GCTCCTTGAACTCTGCTGTGCCGTTGACGGTGATCCGGTCGCCGAAGCGCTCCATTGCCAGGCGCAGGGC
GGCGTCCAGGCCGTCCGTGGTGGCCTCGCGCGAGACTTGCAGGCGGTCGCCGTCGTCGCGGACGGCGCTG
CTGCCGACGCGATAGATGATGGTTCCCTTCTTCGTGATGTTGTCCGTCACGGCCGCATGGCCCGGCTTGG
CCTCGCCGCTGCCCTGGATGGTGTTGCCCTTGAGGTCGCTGCGGCCCTCGCGTGCGCGCAGCGCGGCCAG
GGCCTTGTCGTCGCCCTTCATCGCCTCGGCCTTGAGCCAGTCGGCCCACGCGCGGCGCTGCGTGCGCTCC
TGGACCGCCTGACGGCCCTGCCGGTACTCGCGGTTGATCTTGTCCGGGTCGGCGCGCAGAGCCTTGTGCG
CCTGCGCGTACATCAGTCGCTTTGCAATGCGCCCCTCGCCCAGCAGCTTGATAGCGGCGCGGCGCAGCCG
GTTGCTGCGCATCGCGGCTTCAATCAGGCGGTCACGACGCCGGCGCAGCGTGTCCAGCTCGCCCTTGCGC
ACGGCCCCCATTTCCTGGCGTTCAGACTGATACCGGGCGTATAGCTCGGTGGTGTCGATGCGGGTCTTGA
GCGGCTTCGCTCGATACTCCCGCCGCCGGGGGGCTTCGCCGCCCTCGGCTGGCGTGAATGCCCCGAATCG
GGCTTCGAGCTTCGGCTTGGACAGGTCGCGCGAAACGGTGCTGGCCTTGACCGTCGTGCCGTCGCCGGCC
TCGAAGATGAAGCCGTTTCCGCGCTCGCGCAGCTTAAGCCCGTTTTCCCGCAGGACGCGGTGCAGGTCCT
CCCAGGATTGCGCCGCTTGCAGCTCCGGCAGGCATTCGCGCTTGATCCAGCCGACCAGGCTTTCCACGCC
CGCGTGCCGCTCCATGTCGTTCGCGCGGTTCTCGGAAACGCGCTGCCGCGTTTCGTGATTGTCACGCTCA
AGCCCGTAGTCCCGTTCGAGCGTCGCGCAGAGGTCAGCGAGGGCGCGGTAGGCCCGATACGGCTCATGGA
TGGTGTTTCGGGTCGGGTGAATCTTGTTGATGGCGATATGGATGTGCAGGTTGTCGGTGTCGTGATGCAC
GGCACTGACGCGCTGATGCTCGGCGAAGCCAAGCCCAGCGCAGATGCGGTCCTCAATCGCGCGCAACGTC
TCCGCGTCGGGCTTCTCTCCCGCGCGGAAGCTAACCAGCAGGTGATAGGTCTTGTCGGCCTCGGAACGGG
TGTTGCCGTGCTGGGTCGCCATCACCTCGGCCATGACAGCGGGCAGGGTGTTTGCCTCGCAATTCGTGAC
GCGCACGTGACCCAGGCGCTCGGTCTTGCCTTGCTCGTCGGTGATGTACTTCACCAGCTCCGCGAAGTCG
CTCTTCTTGATGGAGCGCATGGGGACGTGCTTGGCAATCACGCGCACCCCCCGGCCGTTTTAGCGGCTAA
AAAAGTCATGGCTCTGCCCTCGGGCGGACCACGCCCATCATGACCTTGCCAAGCTCGTCCTGCTTCTCTT
CGATCTTCGCCAGCAGGGCGAGGATCGTGGCATCACCGAACCGCGCCGTGCGCGGGTCGTCGGTGAGCCA
GAGTTTCAGCAGGCCGCCCAGGCGGCCCAGGTCGCCATTGATGCGGGCCAGCTCGCGGACGTGCTCATAG
TCCACGACGCCCGTGATTTTGTAGCCCTGGCCGACGGCCAGCAGGTAGGCCGACAGGCTCATGCCGGCCG
CCGCCGCCTTTTCCTCAATCGCTCTTCGTTCGTCTGGAAGGCAGTACACCTTGATAGGTGGGCTGCCCTT
CCTGGTTGGCTTGGTTTCATCAGCCATCCGCTTGCCCTCATCTGTTACGCCGGCGGTAGCCGGCCAGCCT
CGCAGAGCAGGATTCCCGTTGAGCACCGCCAGGTGCGAATAAGGGACAGTGAAGAAGGAACACCCGCTCG
CGGGTGGGCCTACTTCACCTATCCTGCCCGGCTGACGCCGTTGGATACACCAAGGAAAGTCTACACGAAC
CCTTTGGCAAAATCCTGTATATCGTGCGAAAAAGGATGGATATACCGAAAAAATCGCTATAATGACCCCG
AAGCAGGGTTATGCAGCGGAAAAGCGCTGCTTCCCTGCTGTTTTGTGGAATATCTACCGACTGGAAACAG
GCAAATGCAGGAAATTACTGAACTGAGGGGACAGGCGAGAGACGATGCCAAAGAGCTACACCGACGAGCT
GGCCGAGTGGGTTGAATCCCGCGCGGCCAAGAAGCGCCGGCGTGATGAGGCTGCGGTTGCGTTCCTGGCG
GTGAGGGCGGATGTCGAGGCGGCGTTAGCGTCCGGCTATGCGCTCGTCACCATTTGGGAGCACATGCGGG
AAACGGGGAAGGTCAAGTTCTCCTACGAGACGTTCCGCTCGCACGCCAGGCGGCACATCAAGGCCAAGCC
CGCCGATGTGCCCGCACCGCAGGCCAAGGCTGCGGAACCCGCGCCGGCACCCAAGACGCCGGAGCCACGG
CGGCCGAAGCAGGGGGGCAAGGCTGAAAAGCCGGCCCCCGCTGCGGCCCCGACCGGCTTCACCTTCAACC
CAACACCGGACAAAAAGGATCTACTGTAATGGCGAAAATTCACATGGTTTTGCAGGGCAAGGGCGGGGTC
GGCAAGTCGGCCATCGCCGCGATCATTGCGCAGTACAAGATGGACAAGGGGCAGACACCCTTGTGCATCG
ACACCGACCCGGTGAACGCGACGTTCGAGGGCTACAAGGCCCTGAACGTCCGCCGGCTGAACATCATGGC
CGGCGACGAAATTAACTCGCGCAACTTCGACACCCTGGTCGAGCTGATTGCGCCGACCAAGGATGACGTG
GTGATCGACAACGGTGCCAGCTCGTTCGTGCCTCTGTCGCATTACCTCATCAGCAACCAGGTGCCGGCTC
TGCTGCAAGAAATGGGGCATGAGCTGGTCATCCATACCGTCGTCACCGGCGGCCAGGCTCTCCTGGACAC
GGTGAGCGGCTTCGCCCAGCTCGCCAGCCAGTTCCCGGCCGAAGCGCTTTTCGTGGTCTGGCTGAACCCG
TATTGGGGGCCTATCGAGCATGAGGGCAAGAGCTTTGAGCAGATGAAGGCGTACACGGCCAACAAGGCCC
GCGTGTCGTCCATCATCCAGATTCCGGCCCTCAAGGAAGAAACCTACGGCCGCGATTTCAGCGACATGCT
GCAAGAGCGGCTGACGTTCGACCAGGCGCTGGCCGATGAATCGCTCACGATCATGACGCGGCAACGCCTC
AAGATCGTGCGGCGCGGCCTGTTTGAACAGCTCGACGCGGCGGCCGTGCTATGAGCGACCAGATTGAAGA
GCTGATCCGGGAGATTGCGGCCAAGCACGGCATCGCCGTCGGCCGCGACGACCCGGTGCTGATCCTGCAT
ACCATCAACGCCCGGCTCATGGCCGACAGTGCGGCCAAGCAAGAGGAAATCCTTGCCGCGTTCAAGGAAG
AGCTGGAAGGGATCGCCCATCGTTGGGGCGAGGACGCCAAGGCCAAAGCGGAGCGGATGCTGAACGCGGC
CCTGGCGGCCAGCAAGGACGCAATGGCGAAGGTAATGAAGGACAGCGCCGCGCAGGCGGCCGAAGCGATC
CGCAGGGAAATCGACGACGGCCTTGGCCGCCAGCTCGCGGCCAAGGTCGCGGACGCGCGGCGCGTGGCGA
TGATGAACATGATCGCCGGCGGCATGGTGTTGTTCGCGGCCGCCCTGGTGGTGTGGGCCTCGTTATGAAT
CGCAGAGGCGCAGATGAAAAAGCCCGGCGTTGCCGGGCTTTGTTTTTGCGTTAGCTGGGCTTGTTTGACA
GGCCCAAGCTCTGACTGCGCCCGCGCTCGCGCTCCTGGGCCTGTTTCTTCTCCTGCTCCTGCTTGCGCAT
CAGGGCCTGGTGCCGTCGGGCTGCTTCACGCATCGAATCCCAGTCGCCGGCCAGCTCGGGATGCTCCGCG
CACATCTTGCGCGTCGCCAGTTCCTCGATCTTGGGCGCGTGAATGCCCATGCCTTCCTTGATTTCGCGCA
CCATGTCCAGCCGCGTGTGCAGGGTCTGCAAGCGGGCTTGCTGTTGGGCCTGCTGCTGCTGCCAGGCGGC
CTTTGTACGCGGCAGGGACAGCAAGCCGGGGGCATTGGACTGTAGCTGCTGCAAACGCGCCTGCTGACGG
TCTACGAGCTGTTCTAGGCGGTCCTCGATGCGCTCCACCTGGTCATGCTTTGCCTGCACGTAGAGCGCAA
GGGTCTGCTGGTAGGTCTGCTCGATGGGCGCGGATTCTAAGAGGGCCTGCTGTTCCGTCTCGGCCTCCTG
GGCCGCCTGTAGCAAATCCTCGCCGCTGTTGCCGCTGGACTGCTTTACTGCCGGGGACTGCTGTTGCCCT
GCTCGCGCCGTCGTCGCAGTTCGGCTTGCCCCCACTCGATTGACTGCTTCATTTCGAGCCGCAGCGATGC
GATCTCGGATTGCGTCAACGGACGGGGCAGCGCGGAGGTGTCCGGCTTCTCCTTGGGTGAGTCGGTCGAT
GCCATAGCCAAAGGTTTCCTTCCAAAATGCGTCCATTGCTGGACCGTGTTTCTCATTGATGCCCGCAAGC
ATCTTCGGCTTGACCGCCAGGTCAAGCGCGCCTTCATGGGCGGTCATGACGGACGCCGCCATGACCTTGC
CGCCGTTGTTCTCGATGTAGCCGCGTAATGAGGCAATGGTGCCGCCCATCGTCAGCGTGTCATCGACAAC
GATGTACTTCTGGCCGGGGATCACCTCCCCCTCGAAAGTCGGGTTGAACGCCAGGCGATGATCTGAACCG
GCTCCGGTTCGGGCGACCTTCTCCCGCTGCACAATGTCCGTTTCGACCTCAAGGCCAAGGCGGTCGGCCA
GAACGACCGCCATCATGGCCGGAATCTTGTTGTTCCCCGCCGCCTCGACGGCGAGGACTGGAACGATGCG
GGGCTTGTCGTCGCCGATCAGCGTCTTGAGCTGGGCAACAGTGTCGTCCGAAATCAGGCGCTCGACCAAA
TTAAGCGCCGCTTCCGCGTCGCCCTGCTTCGCAGCCTGGTATTCAGGCTCGTTGGTCAAAGAACCAAGGT
CGCCGTTGCGAACCACCTTCGGGAAGTCTCCCCACGGTGCGCGCTCGGCTCTGCTGTAGCTGCTCAAGAC
GCCTCCCTTTTTAGCCGCTAAAACTCTAACGAGTGCGCCCGCGACTCAACTTGACGCTTTCGGCACTTAC
CTGTGCCTTGCCACTTGCGTCATAGGTGATGCTTTTCGCACTCCCGATTTCAGGTACTTTATCGAAATCT
GACCGGGCGTGCATTACAAAGTTCTTCCCCACCTGTTGGTAAATGCTGCCGCTATCTGCGTGGACGATGC
TGCCGTCGTGGCGCTGCGACTTATCGGCCTTTTGGGCCATATAGATGTTGTAAATGCCAGGTTTCAGGGC
CCCGGCTTTATCTACCTTCTGGTTCGTCCATGCGCCTTGGTTCTCGGTCTGGACAATTCTTTGCCCATTC
ATGACCAGGAGGCGGTGTTTCATTGGGTGACTCCTGACGGTTGCCTCTGGTGTTAAACGTGTCCTGGTCG
CTTGCCGGCTAAAAAAAAGCCGACCTCGGCAGTTCGAGGCCGGCTTTCCCTAGAGCCGGGCGCGTCAAGG
TTGTTCCATCTATTTTAGTGAACTGCGTTCGATTTATCAGTTACTTTCCTCCCGCTTTGTGTTTCCTCCC
ACTCGTTTCCGCGTCTAGCCGACCCCTCAACATAGCGGCCTCTTCTTGGGCTGCCTTTGCCTCTTGCCGC
GCTTCGTCACGCTCGGCTTGCACCGTCGTAAAGCGCTCGGCCTGCCTGGCCGCCTCTTGCGCCGCCAACT
TCCTTTGCTCCTGGTGGGCCTCGGCGTCGGCCTGCGCCTTCGCTTTCACCGCTGCCAACTCCGTGCGCAA
ACTCTCCGCTTCGCGCCTGGTGGCGTCGCGCTCGCCGCGAAGCGCCTGCATTTCCTGGTTGGCCGCGTCC
AGGGTCTTGCGGCTCTCTTCTTTGAATGCGCGGGCGTCCTGGTGAGCGTAGTCCAGCTCGGCGCGCAGCT
CCTGCGCTCGACGCTCCACCTCGTCGGCCCGCTGCGTCGCCAGCGCGGCCCGCTGCTCGGCTCCTGCCAG
GGCGGTGCGTGCTTCGGCCAGGGCTTGCCGCTGGCGTGCGGCCAGCTCGGCCGCCTCGGCGGCCTGCTGC
TCTAGCAATGTAACGCGCGCCTGGGCTTCTTCCAGCTCGCGGGCCTGCGCCTCGAAGGCGTCGGCCAGCT
CCCCGCGCACGGCTTCCAACTCGTTGCGCTCACGATCCCAGCCGGCTTGCGCTGCCTGCAACGATTCATT
GGCAAGGGCCTGGGCGGCTTGCCAGAGGGCGGCCACGGCCTGGTTGCCGGCCTGCTGCACCGCGTCCGGC
ACCTGGACTGCCAGCGGGGCGGCCTGCGCCGTGTGCTGGCGTCGCCATTCGCGCATGCCGGCGCTGGCGT
CGTTCATGTTGACGCGGGCGGCCTTACGCACTGCATCCACGGTCGGGAAGTTCTCCCGGTCGCCTTGCTC
GAACAGCTCGTCCGCAGCCGCAAAAATGCGGTCGCGCGTCTCTTTGTTCAGTTCCATGTTGGCTCCGGTA
ATTGGTAAGAATAATAATACTCTTACCTACCTTATCAGCGCAAGAGTTTAGCTGAACAGTTCTCGACTTA
ACGGCAGGTTTTTTAGCGGCTGAAGGGCAGGCAAAAAAAGCCCCGCACGGTCGGCGGGGGCAAAGGGTCA
GCGGGAAGGGGATTAGCGGGCGTCGGGCTTCTTCATGCGTCGGGGCCGCGCTTCTTGGGATGGAGCACGA
CGAAGCGCGCACGCGCATCGTCCTCGGCCCTATCGGCCCGCGTCGCGGTCAGGAACTTGTCGCGCGCTAG
GTCCTCCCTGGTGGGCACCAGGGGCATGAACTCGGCCTGCTCGATGTAGGTCCACTCCATGACCGCATCG
CAGTCGAGGCCGCGTTCCTTCACCGTCTCTTGCAGGTCGCGGTACGCCCGCTCGTTGAGCGGCTGGTAAC
GGGCCAATTGGTCGTAAATGGCTGTCGGCCATGAGCGGCCTTTCCTGTTGAGCCAGCAGCCGACGACGAA
GCCGGCAATGCAGGCCCCTGGCACAACCAGGCCGACGCCGGGGGCAGGGGATGGCAGCAGCTCGCCAACC
AGGAACCCCGCCGCGATGATGCCGATGCCGGTCAACCAGCCCTTGAAACTATCCGGCCCCGAAACACCCC
TGCGCATTGCCTGGATGCTGCGCCGGATAGCTTGCAACATCAGGAGCCGTTTCTTTTGTTCGTCAGTCAT
GGTCCGCCCTCACCAGTTGTTCGTATCGGTGTCGGACGAACTGAAATCGCAAGAGCTGCCGGTATCGGTC
CAGCCGCTGTCCGTGTCGCTGCTGCCGAAGCACGGCGAGGGGTCCGCGAACGCCGCAGACGGCGTATCCG
GCCGCAGCGCATCGCCCAGCATGGCCCCGGTCAGCGAGCCGCCGGCCAGGTAGCCCAGCATGGTGCTGTT
GGTCGCCCCGGCCACCAGGGCCGACGTGACGAAATCGCCGTCATTCCCTCTGGATTGTTCGCTGCTCGGC
GGGGCAGTGCGCCGCGCCGGCGGCGTCGTGGATGGCTCGGGTTGGCTGGCCTGCGACGGCCGGCGAAAGG
TGCGCAGCAGCTCGTTATCGACCGGCTGCGGCGTCGGGGCCGCCGCCTTGCGCTGCGGTCGGTGTTCCTT
CTTCGGCTCGCGCAGCTTGAACAGCATGATCGCGGAAACCAGCAGCAACGCCGCGCCTACGCCTCCCGCG
ATGTAGAACAGCATCGGATTCATTCTTCGGTCCTCCTTGTAGCGGAACCGTTGTCTGTGCGGCGCGGGTG
GCCCGCGCCGCTGTCTTTGGGGATCAGCCCTCGATGAGCGCGACCAGTTTCACGTCGGCAAGGTTCGCCT
CGAACTCCTGGCCGTCGTCCTCGTACTTCAACCAGGCATAGCCTTCCGCCGGCGGCCGACGGTTGAGGAT
AAGGCGGGCAGGGCGCTCGTCGTGCTCGACCTGGACGATGGCCTTTTTCAGCTTGTCCGGGTCCGGCTCC
TTCGCGCCCTTTTCCTTGGCGTCCTTACCGTCCTGGTCGCCGTCCTCGCCGTCCTGGCCGTCGCCGGCCT
CCGCGTCACGCTCGGCATCAGTCTGGCCGTTGAAGGCATCGACGGTGTTGGGATCGCGGCCCTTCTCGTC
CAGGAACTCGCGCAGCAGCTTGACCGTGCCGCGCGTGATTTCCTGGGTGTCGTCGTCAAGCCACGCCTCG
ACTTCCTCCGGGCGCTTCTTGAAGGCCGTCACCAGCTCGTTCACCACGGTCACGTCGCGCACGCGGCCGG
TGTTGAACGCATCGGCGATCTTCTCCGGCAGGTCCAGCAGCGTGACGTGCTGGGTGATGAACGCCGGCGA
CTTGCCGATTTCCTTGGCGATATCGCCTTTCTTCTTGCCCTTCGCCAGCTCGCGGCCAATGAAGTCGGCA
ATTTCGCGCGGGGTCAGCTCGTTGCGTTGCAGGTTCTCGATAACCTGGTCGGCTTCGTTGTAGTCGTTGT
CGATGAACGCCGGGATGGACTTCTTGCCGGCCCACTTCGAGCCACGGTAGCGGCGGGCGCCGTGATTGAT
GATATAGCGGCCCGGCTGCTCCTGGTTCTCGCGCACCGAAATGGGTGACTTCACCCCGCGCTCTTTGATC
GTGGCACCGATTTCCGCGATGCTCTCCGGGGAAAAGCCGGGGTTGTCGGCCGTCCGCGGCTGATGCGGAT
CTTCGTCGATCAGGTCCAGGTCCAGCTCGATAGGGCCGGAACCGCCCTGAGACGCCGCAGGAGCGTCCAG
GAGGCTCGACAGGTCGCCGATGCTATCCAACCCCAGGCCGGACGGCTGCGCCGCGCCTGCGGCTTCCTGA
GCGGCCGCAGCGGTGTTTTTCTTGGTGGTCTTGGCTTGAGCCGCAGTCATTGGGAAATCTCCATCTTCGT
GAACACGTAATCAGCCAGGGCGCGAACCTCTTTCGATGCCTTGCGCGCGGCCGTTTTCTTGATCTTCCAG
ACCGGCACACCGGATGCGAGGGCATCGGCGATGCTGCTGCGCAGGCCAACGGTGGCCGGAATCATCATCT
TGGGGTACGCGGCCAGCAGCTCGGCTTGGTGGCGCGCGTGGCGCGGATTCCGCGCATCGACCTTGCTGGG
CACCATGCCAAGGAATTGCAGCTTGGCGTTCTTCTGGCGCACGTTCGCAATGGTCGTGACCATCTTCTTG
ATGCCCTGGATGCTGTACGCCTCAAGCTCGATGGGGGACAGCACATAGTCGGCCGCGAAGAGGGCGGCCG
CCAGGCCGACGCCAAGGGTCGGGGCCGTGTCGATCAGGCACACGTCGAAGCCTTGGTTCGCCAGGGCCTT
GATGTTCGCCCCGAACAGCTCGCGGGCGTCGTCCAGCGACAGCCGTTCGGCGTTCGCCAGTACCGGGTTG
GACTCGATGAGGGCGAGGCGCGCGGCCTGGCCGTCGCCGGCTGCGGGTGCGGTTTCGGTCCAGCCGCCGG
CAGGGACAGCGCCGAACAGCTTGCTTGCATGCAGGCCGGTAGCAAAGTCCTTGAGCGTGTAGGACGCATT
GCCCTGGGGGTCCAGGTCGATCACGGCAACCCGCAAGCCGCGCTCGAAAAAGTCGAAGGCAAGATGCACA
AGGGTCGAAGTCTTGCCGACGCCGCCTTTCTGGTTGGCCGTGACCAAAGTTTTCATCGTTTGGTTTCCTG
TTTTTTCTTGGCGTCCGCTTCCCACTTCCGGACGATGTACGCCTGATGTTCCGGCAGAACCGCCGTTACC
CGCGCGTACCCCTCGGGCAAGTTCTTGTCCTCGAACGCGGCCCACACGCGATGCACCGCTTGCGACACTG
CGCCCCTGGTCAGTCCCAGCGACGTTGCGAACGTCGCCTGTGGCTTCCCATCGACTAAGACGCCCCGCGC
TATCTCGATGGTCTGCTGCCCCACTTCCAGCCCCTGGATCGCCTCCTGGAACTGGCTTTCGGTAAGCCGT
TTCTTCATGGATAACACCCATAATTTGCTCCGCGCCTTGGTTGAACATAGCGGTGACAGCCGCCAGCACA
TGAGAGAAGTTTAGCTAAACATTTCTCGCACGTCAACACCTTTAGCCGCTAAAACTCGTCCTTGGCGTAA
CAAAACAAAAGCCCGGAAACCGGGCTTTCGTCTCTTGCCGCTTATGGCTCTGCACCCGGCTCCATCACCA
ACAGGTCGCGCACGCGCTTCACTCGGTTGCGGATCGACACTGCCAGCCCAACAAAGCCGGTTGCCGCCGC
CGCCAGGATCGCGCCGATGATGCCGGCCACACCGGCCATCGCCCACCAGGTCGCCGCCTTCCGGTTCCAT
TCCTGCTGGTACTGCTTCGCAATGCTGGACCTCGGCTCACCATAGGCTGACCGCTCGATGGCGTATGCCG
CTTCTCCCCTTGGCGTAAAACCCAGCGCCGCAGGCGGCATTGCCATGCTGCCCGCCGCTTTCCCGACCAC
GACGCGCGCACCAGGCTTGCGGTCCAGACCTTCGGCCACGGCGAGCTGCGCAAGGACATAATCAGCCGCC
GACTTGGCTCCACGCGCCTCGATCAGCTCTTGCACTCGCGCGAAATCCTTGGCCTCCACGGCCGCCATGA
ATCGCGCACGCGGCGAAGGCTCCGCAGGGCCGGCGTCGTGATCGCCGCCGAGAATGCCCTTCACCAAGTT
CGACGACACGAAAATCATGCTGACGGCTATCACCATCATGCAGACGGATCGCACGAACCCGCTGAATTCA
CCCCCGAACACGAGCACGGCACCCGCGACCACTATGCCAAGAATGCCCAAGGTAAAAATTGCCGGCCCCG
CCATGAAGTCCGTGAATGCCCCGACGGCCGAAGTGAAGGGCAGGCCGCCACCCAGGCCGCCGCCCTCACT
GCCCGGCACCTGGTCGCTGAATGTCGATGCCAGCACCTGCGGCACGTCAATGCTTCCGGGCGTCGCGCTC
GGGCTGATCGCCCATCCCGTTACTGCCCCGATCCCGGCAATGGCAAGGACTGCCAGCGCCGCGATGAGGA
AGCGGGTGCCCCGCTTCTTCATCTTCGCGCCTCGGGCCTCGAGGCCGCCTACCTGGGCGAAAACATCGGT
GTTTGTGGCATTCATACGGACTCCTGTTGGGCCAGCTCGCGCACGGGCTGGCGGGTCAGCTTGGCTTGAA
GATCGCCACGCATTGCGGCGATCTGCTTCTCGGCATCCTTGCGCTTCTGCACGCCTTCCTGCTGGATGCG
AATAACGTCCTCGACGGTCTTGATGAGCGTCGTCTGAACCTGCTTGAGCGTGTCCACGTCGATCACCAGG
CGTTGGTTCTCCTTCGCCGTCTCGACGGACGTGCGATGCAGCAGGGCCGCATTGCGCTTCATCAGGTCGT
TGGTGGTGTCGTCGATGGCCGTGGCCAGTTCGACGGCGTTCTTCTGCTCGTTGAGGCTCAAGGCCAGCAT
GAATTGCCGCTTCCACGCCGGCACGGTGATTTCGCGGATGGTGTGGAATTTATCGACCAGCATCTGGTTG
TTGGCCTGGATCATGCGGATGGTCGGCAGGCTCTGCATGGCCGAATGTTGCAAGGCGATCAGGTCGCCGA
TGCGCTTGTCCAGGTTGGCAACCATCGCATCGAGGTCGGCCAGCTCCTGCACGCGGCCCGGGTCGTTCCC
GACATTGCCGCGCAGACCCTCGGCCTGCTCGCGCAGCTCGGCAAGGCGGACCTTGCCGGCCGCGATGTGG
ACGCCAAGAAGGCGGTGTTCCTCGCGCACGGCTGCGAACATTTCGTCGAGCGAGGCATTGCGCTGCGCGA
TGCCTTGCTGGGTGGTCTGCACTTCGCTGACCAGGTGTTCGATCTGCTCGCGGGTCGTGTCGAAGCGCGC
CATGAAGCCCGTCGAACGGACGCGGAAGCGGTCGATCAGCGGGCCAATCAGGGGCAGGCGGGAACGGTTG
TCGGACAAAGGGCCGACGTTCAGGGAACGGGCCTTGGCGACAACCTGGGTCAGTTTCTCGCCTGCTTCGT
CCAGGTCGCTGTTGCGCACCTGGTCCAGCAGGCTATCGGCGTAGCGGGACGTGTGCTCGGCCACGTCGCG
GCCGAACTCGGCAACGGTCTGCGGACTGCCGACCTCGATCCGCTGCGCGACCGCATGGACTTCCGGCACG
TCGCTTTCCTGCAAGCCCAGCTCGCGCAGGGTTGCCGGGGTCATGTCGAAGGCGACGATAGGGGCCTTGG
CGTCGTGCGTCGTTTTCAGTGCGTTCATAGGGTTCTCCCGCCGTGTTATTGGTTGATGCCTTCCAGGCTC
TGCGAAAGGCTCCGCATGAGCGCCTGGTGAGCTTTGGCCGCCTCGGCGACCATTGCCGGATTCATGTTCT
TGGTGGTGATGAGCGCGAGGGTGTGCTGACGCCAGACGGGCACCAGGACGGATGCCGTTTCAGAGAAGCG
GTCCAGCATGTCCACGGCCTGCGCCCGCGTGAGCTTCATCTGAGTGACGCTCATTTCATGGGACGCCATG
AGGGTTGCCAGGTTGGCGAGCTTGCGCGCGAAGCGTTCGCGCGGCTTGTCGAACTCGATCACGCCGGCCT
TGGCCGCGCCGGCCTCGGGGTTCTCGTCCAGGAACTCGCGCCCGGCTTGAATGTAGGCTCTGAGCCGGTC
TACCTCGGCCTCATGCGTATTGAGCATGTCATCCAAGGCGCGCAACGTGTCCCGCACGCGCTGCGCTACG
CCCTCGGCTTCGTCCAGCAACTGGTCGAGCGTCTTGCGGGCGACCTGATACCTCACCTGGCGTTCAACCT
CACGGCCAAGCATCTTCTCGAACCAGGTAGGCTTTTCCGCGATCTTGCGGGGGTCCGCGTCGGCCAGCTT
CGCCACGATCTGGCTGATTTTGTCGGCCAGCGCGGCAACTGCGCCGTGCTCCATCAGATTCGACAGCTCG
TTGAGGGAATCCGCCCCGTCGATGCCGGCCCCGTACTCGCCAATCGTCGCCGGCGACGCGAAGAGGGCGG
GCAAAACCTCCCCCTTCAATCGCGCCATGTTCACGCTTTGTTCTTCCATTCGATACACCCTCGCGGTGGG
TTAATTGCTTTTCGATGGAAGAAGTTTAGCTAAACTTTCTATCCCTCGTCAACACCTTTAGCCGCTAAAA
TTTGGGGACAGGTCATTTACAGAAAGCCAGCTCACTCCTGGCGTTGCCCCTTGAGCGCCGCTAGGCGCGC
AGCATCCTTCGCGCTGAGAAAGAACGTCATCAGCGGCCCGACCGTCTTGCTTGAACCGTCGGCAAAGCAA
ACATCCATCGAACAGCCTTGCGTGTGGGGGTCCACGCCTTCGACCAGTTTCCAAGGGTCCATGCCCCAGC
CCTCGGCCTCCGGATTGAACCAGTACGCCGATGCGTCGCCGTTTAGGTCGCTGTCGGCGTAGTCCTTGAC
CAGCACGGCCACCCGCCCGGTCGTCGGGCACACGTAGCCCGGCTGCTTAGGTTCCTGTCTTGGCATTGCT
CAAAGCTCCTTGAAGGGGCCGCTCTACAGCCCCTTGGGCTTGTAGAGCGACACGAAATAGGTGAGTGCGG
TCAGTACCGCGAAATGCACCAGGAACGTCCAGCCGGCATGAACGCCAAGGGTGTTCCAGTGGTACAGCAT
CCGCAGGAACTGAAAGAAAACGTCGATAGAGATGATCCACTTCGCCACCGGCCACACCAGGACAGTAACG
ACCCATACAAAGCGGACCAGGGCCTGGACACCCTTGGCAAAAGTGAACCGGGGCGGGGCCTTGCTCGGGG
CCTCAACGCGCGGGGCAGGGGCCTCGGCCTCCACTTCCACGCCTGGGAACTTGATAATCTTCGACATTGC
TTGACCCTCCACGGCGATGCGTGTTCAATTCGTCCAGCGCTCGCGCGCCTAGACCGTGATGTGACAGCAT
CGAGGTCAAGCGCCCCGGAGAAATCCGGGGCGTCATCCCTATGCCCCGTCCAACTCGGGAACCGGCTTTT
CCCTGGTGCTCAACCTGGCCGGCTCGACCCACTTGGTGACTTGCTGCCACTCGTTACCACTGCGAACGGC
TACCCGAATCTGCACACGTTTAGCCGCGATCTTCGTCACTATGCCAGCAACACAAACGGAATACCCGTAC
CCGCCGCGCGGGGTGTGCTGCCAGTTCACCCTATCTCCTACTTGCATCATCATCCCCTGGCGTCAGTGAC
CGGCCCGGAATTTCGCCAAGTCGATTTCGTTGAAGGTCCAGCGCTGTTTCGCCCGTTCCTCCAACCTCGA
CGACTCCCGCATGACCTCGATGCGCAGGCGCTCGACCTGGTGCATCAGCTCATCAGCGCGCCGCTGCTTC
TCGGCAATAGCATTCCGCTGCGCGACCAGCTCCTGGTCTACGTTCGGCAGCTCGTCGATCCACGGCATGA
ACTTATCGGTCATCGGATTGGCCTCCGGTAATTGACCTGGGAATCTACCCGGCCTCAAAACAAGAATAGG
GCATAATGCCCTAACTTGTCAAGCAATTTTAGCTAAACAATTGAGGGGATTCAGCGAGGCGTCATGCTTG
AAAACACCTTTCCCCTGGCGTGCAATCAGCTTGTCCCGGCGGCAGCGCACTGCCGCAGCGCGGCCAGCAA
GGTGCCTTGCTCGATCCGCTGTCGTTCCTCCGGCGTAATGCAATCGCCGCAGATACCGCCCAGCTCTTCG
CGCAGGGCGTCCGCCCCGATCAGGCTGCGGCTAAGGGTCGAAATGGACTTACCGCAGCGGCGGCAATTGG
TGGTGACAATCTCGATCTTGCGGTTGGGCATGGCCCTATCTCCTTGAGAGAGGCCCGACCGTAGCCGGGC
CTCGTTCCGTTACCAGCCTGCGCGAGCCTTCGCGCGTTCGACTTCCTGGGTGGACCAGTGGCCCTTTGCT
TCACCCTCCAGGGTGCAACCTTGCAGGTACGCCTTGTGCCGCAGCTCTTCGGCCTGGCGGGTAAGCTCTG
CCGCCTGCTCCATCAGCGCCGCGATCTGGTCACGACGGGCCAGAAAATCCGTGGCGGCCGCGCCGGGCAG
CTCATCGAGCCAAGACATGATCTTGCTTTTCATCGGGGTTGATCCTCCGGTTGCTGACCTGGGCGAAGTG
CCCGGCCTTGGATTGCTATATTAGGGCATTATGCCCTAGATAGTCAAGGAAATTTAGCTAAACAATTTGC
GGCGGGCGCACGAAAAAACCCGGCTTGCGGGCCGGGCTGCTGGCAGCATATCGCAACGATCAGGGTTGGC
GGTTTTAGCCGCTAAAGTCCTCTCCCTTGGCGTAAAGTCCTGCGGGCGTCAGCCCTGGCCTTTCCAGATC
GCCCCAATCCCCGCTAGATCGCAAAGGATCGCCCAGGCGGCATAGGGGATCGGCGAATCCTCGCCAACCC
AACGCCGCACCGTGCGGTCGCCCTTGGCACCCAAGCCCAAGATGCGCGCAGCCTGTCCGCCGGTGAGGCC
GGCCAAGTGCAAGACTTCCCGGATTTCTGCGCCGGTCGGCTGCACCCAGCGTTCCGCCGGGCGCAGGCAC
TCAAGCCGGATATTCACGTCGCTCATGCTGCTTTTCTCCTAATCGTTATCAAATGGCGGCCCGCAATTGG
TCGTAGCCGTAGCACGACTCGATGCAACGCGGGTCATATTCACAAACCTTTCTACCGTTGCGATTGATGC
GATAGCGCGGCGGCTTGTCGTCGTGCGCCCACACCTGTCGCGTTTCGGGACTGATCTTCGTAATGATGAC
GTGCTTCCCGATTTCCTTGGCAAAAACCGGGTGATGCACGCTCACAATCTCGCACCGCAGGCCAGGAAAG
AACGTCGCCGGCCACGCCGGCGCGTCTTCGTCCTTGGCCGGCTCCGGCTCCGGCTTGGCCGGTGTAACCG
GCTCCCTGCGCTGCCCGGCCGGCTCCTGAGCTTTCGCACGCGCGGCCGCGAGCTTCGCCTTGGCGCTGGC
CGCCCATTTGCGGGCGATGAATGCCTGGTGCGCCGGCAGCACGGCATCAACCCAGGCGAAGCCCGGCGGC
AGTTCGTCCGGCTTCCGCCAGTCCTCGACCACGGCCCGCACGCGGCGCGGCGGTGGCGTGATACCCGCGA
GCCACGCCGGCAGTGGCTCGTCGGCAAGGCGGTCCTGGTCGCGGGCGTCCAGATACCGGCGATGCGAGCG
CAACAGGGCGCGCAAAACCCCGTCCGCTACCTGGTCCACCGTCATGCCGCCGCGCGCATGGTCGTAATGG
GACCGATAGCCCGTTTCGGAAATAAAAGGGGTCTGACGCTCAGTGGAACGAAAACTCACGTTAAGGGATT
TTGGTCATGAGATTATCAAAAAGGATCTTCACCTAGATCCTTTTAAATTAAAAATGAAGTTTTAAATCAA
TCTAAAGTATATATGAGTAAACTTGGTCTGACAGTTACCAATGCTTAATCAGTGAGGCACCTATCTCAGC
GATCTGTCTATTTCGTTCATCCATAGTTGCCTGACTCCCCGTCGTGTAGATAACTACGATACGGGAGGGC
TTACCATCTGGCCCCAGTGCTGCAATGATACCGCGAGATCCACGCTCACCGGCTCCAGATTTATCAGCAA
TAAACCAGCCAGCCGGAAGGGCCGAGCGCAGAAGTGGTCCTGCAACTTTATCCGCCTCCATCCAGTCTAT
TAATCCACCTGGCGGCGTTGTGACAATTTACCGAACAACTCCGCGGCCGGGAAGCCGATCTCGGCTTGAA
CGAATTGTTAGGTGGCGGTACTTGGGTCGATATCAAAGTGCATCACTTCTTCCCGTATGCCCAACTTTGT
ATAGAGAGCCACTGCGGGATCGTCACCGTAATCTGCTTGCACGTAGATCACATAAGCACCAAGCGCGTTG
GCCTCATGCTTGAGGAGATTGATGAGCGCGGTGGCAATGCCCTGCCTCCGGTGCTCTCCGGAGACTGCGA
GATCATAGATATAGATCTCACTACGCGGCTGCTCAAACTTGGGCAGAACGTAAGCCGCGAGAGCGCCAAC
AACCGCTTCTTGGTCGAAGGCAGCAAGCGCGATGAATGTCTTACTACGGAGCAAGTTCCCGAGGTAATCG
GAGTCCGGCTGATGTTGGGAGTAGGTGGCTACGTCTCCGAACTCACGACCGAAAAGATCAAGAGCAGCCC
GCATGGATTTGACTTGGTCAGGGCCGAGCCTACATGTGCGAATGATGCCCATACTTGAGCCACCTAACTT
TGTTTTAGGGCGACTGCCCTGCTGCGTAACATCGTTGCTGCTGCGTAACATCGTTGCTGCTCCATAACAT
CAAACATCGACCCACGGCGTAACGCGCTTGCTGCTTGGATGCCCGAGGCATAGACTGTACAAAAAAACAG
TCATAACAAGCCATGAAAACCGCCACTGCGCCGTTACCACCGCTGCGTTCGGTCAAGGTTCTGGACCAGT
TGCGTGAGCGCATACGCTACTTGCATTACAGTTTACGAACCGAACAGGCTTATGTCAACTGGGTTCGTGC
CTTCATCCGTTTCCACGGTGTGCGTCCATGGGCAAATATTATACGCAAGGCGACAAGGTGCTGATGCCGC
TGGCGATTCAGGTTCATCATGCCGTTTGTGATGGCTTCCATGTCGGCAGGAATTCGAATTCATACCCACC
GGCTCCAACTGCGCGGCCTGCGGCCTTGCCCCATCAATTTTTTTAATTTTCTCTGGGGAAAAGCCTCCGG
CCTGCGGCCTGCGCGCTTCGCTTGCCGGTTGGACACCAAGTGGAAGGCGGGTCAAGGCTCGCGCAGCGAC
CGCGCAGCGGCTTGGCCTTGACGCGCCTGGAACGACCCAAGCCTATGCGAGTGGGGGCAGTCGAAGGGCG
AAGCCCGCCCGCCTGCCCCCCGAGCCTCACGG
Features (pLannotate 1.2.2; 52 found; start..end, strand, type, name):
    395..1057    +  CDS            pBBR1 Rep: replication protein for the broad-host-range plasmid pBBR1 from Bordetella bronchiseptica
   1118..1187    +  CDS            TcR (fragment): tetracycline efflux protein; tet; confers resistance to tetracycline
   1483..1569    -  CDS            MRM1 (fragment): MRM1_YEAST - Also known as PET56 From Saccharomyces cerevisiae (strain ATCC 204508 / S288c) (Baker's yeast).
   1619..1807    +  promoter       HIS3 promoter: S. cerevisiae HIS3
   1808..2470    +  CDS            HIS3: imidazoleglycerol-phosphate dehydratase, required for histidine biosynthesis; S. cerevisiae HIS3; yeast auxotrophic marker
   2631..3139    +  misc_feature   CEN/ARS: S. cerevisiae CEN6 centromere fused to an autonomously replicating sequence
   3282..3391    +  oriT           oriT: incP origin of transfer
   3424..3795    +  CDS            traJ: oriT-recognizing protein; traJ
   4517..5086    +  CDS            NrsR: nourseothricin acetyltransferase; Streptomyces noursei nat1; confers resistance to nourseothricin
   6492..6611    -  CDS            tetR (fragment): TETR1_ECOLX - Experimental evidence at protein level: Swiss-Prot protein existence level 1. TetR is the repressor of the tetracycline resistance element; its N-terminal region forms a helix-turn-helix structure and binds DNA. Binding of tetracycline to TetR reduces the repressor affinity for the tetracycline resistance gene (tetA) promoter operator sites. From Escherichia coli.
   6631..7779    -  CDS            trfA: trans-acting replication protein that binds to and activates oriV
   8560..8646    +  CDS            trfB (fragment): KORA1_ECOLX - Also known as korA. Protein predicted: Swiss-Prot protein existence level 4. In conjunction with KorB, inhibits the transcription of kilA, trfA and korAB operons. In conjunction with KorC is responsible for the negative control of kilC and kilE operons. From Escherichia coli.
  10751..13186   +  CDS            trbE: TRBE_RHIRD - Protein inferred from homology: Swiss-Prot protein existence level 3. From Rhizobium radiobacter (Agrobacterium tumefaciens) (Agrobacterium radiobacter).
  23641..24297   -  CDS            parA: PARA4_ECOLX - Protein inferred from homology: Swiss-Prot protein existence level 3. Involved in plasmid partition. From Escherichia coli.
  24261..25103   -  CDS            parB: PARB4_ECOLX - Protein predicted: Swiss-Prot protein existence level 4. Involved in plasmid partition. From Escherichia coli.
  25232..25480   +  CDS            parD: PARD_ECOLX - Experimental evidence at protein level: Swiss-Prot protein existence level 1. Antitoxin component of a type II toxin-antitoxin (TA) system involved in plasmid partition. Inhibits the anti-DNA gyrase activity of toxin ParE; reverses and restores gyrase catalytic activity in vitro. The parDE operon alone is capable of stabilizing an RK2-derived minireplicon under defined growth conditions in several different Gram- negative bacteria. It does so by the post-segregational killing (PSK) of plasmid-free cells, also referred to as a plasmid addiction system. Binds its own promoter, autor
  25480..25788   +  CDS            parE: PARE_ECOLX - Experimental evidence at protein level: Swiss-Prot protein existence level 1. Toxin component of a type II toxin-antitoxin (TA) system involved in plasmid partition. Acts by inhibiting DNA gyrase, converting supercoiled plasmid DNA into a singly cleaved linear form in an ATP-dependent fashion. To do so it probably interacts with one of the gyrase subunits. Gyrase inhibition is prevented by antitoxin ParD, and is reversed in vitro by incubation with ParD. In cells that have lost the plasmid filamentation and growth inhibition occur; this is suppressed when ParD is supplied in trans
  27318..27887   +  CDS            sta: STA_STRLA - Experimental evidence at protein level: Swiss-Prot protein existence level 1. Involved in resistance to streptothricin, a broad-spectrum antibiotic produced by streptomycetes. Detoxifies streptothricin via acetylation of the beta amino group of the first beta-lysyl moiety of streptothricin. From Streptomyces lavendulae.
  29034..29199   +  promoter       araBAD promoter: araBAD; promoter of the L-arabinose operon of E. coli; the araC regulatory gene is transcribed in the opposite direction (Guzman et al., 1995)
  29226..29248   +  RBS            RBS: efficient ribosome binding site from bacteriophage T7 gene 10 (Olins and Rangwala, 1989)
  29268..29942   +  CDS            mRFP1: mRFP1 is a basic (constitutively fluorescent) red fluorescent protein published in 2002, derived from Discosoma sp.. It is reported to be a somewhat slowly-maturing monomer with low acid sensitivity.
  29990..30061   +  terminator     rrnB T1 terminator: transcription terminator T1 from the E. coli rrnB gene
  30077..30104   +  terminator     T7Te terminator: phage T7 early transcription terminator
  30141..33323   -  CDS            traC: TRAC4_ECOLX - Experimental evidence at protein level: Swiss-Prot protein existence level 1. Required for autonomous replication in E.coli. Transferred into the recipient cell during bacterial conjugation. Catalyzes the synthesis of short oligoribonucleotide primers with CpA or pCpA at their 5'-termini on a single-stranded template DNA. From Escherichia coli.
  33333..33593   -  CDS            traD: TRAD4_ECOLX - Protein predicted: Swiss-Prot protein existence level 4. From Escherichia coli.
  35830..36360   -  CDS            traF: TRAF4_ECOLX - Protein inferred from homology: Swiss-Prot protein existence level 3. Required for donor-specific phage sensitivity. May be involved in pilus assembly. From Escherichia coli.
  36360..38264   -  CDS            traG: TRAG4_ECOLX - Experimental evidence at protein level: Swiss-Prot protein existence level 1. Required for conjugative transfer of plasmid RP4. Binds tightly and specifically to the relaxase TraI. Can also bind to DNA without sequence specificity. May form a pore-like structure that could serve as a channel for DNA transfer. From Escherichia coli.
  38264..40456   -  CDS            traI: TRAI6_ECOLX - Experimental evidence at protein level: Swiss-Prot protein existence level 1. The initiation process of transfer DNA synthesis requires the interaction of at least three plasmid-specific components (TraH, I, and J) at the transfer origin resulting in the assembly of a specialised nucleoprotein complex - the relaxosome. Site- and strand-specific cleavage at the transfer origin is dependent on TraI and TraJ. From Escherichia coli.
  40494..40865   -  CDS            traJ: oriT-recognizing protein; traJ
  40898..41007   -  oriT           oriT: incP origin of transfer
  41233..41634   +  CDS            traK: TRAK4_ECOLX - Experimental evidence at protein level: Swiss-Prot protein existence level 1. From Escherichia coli.
  41637..42359   +  CDS            traL: TRAL4_ECOLX - Experimental evidence at protein level: Swiss-Prot protein existence level 1. From Escherichia coli.
  42359..42793   +  CDS            traM: TRAM4_ECOLX - Experimental evidence at protein level: Swiss-Prot protein existence level 1. From Escherichia coli.
  42852..44195   -  CDS            traN: TRAN4_ECOLX - Protein predicted: Swiss-Prot protein existence level 4. From Escherichia coli.
  46955..48028   -  CDS            korB: KORB2_ECOLX - Experimental evidence at protein level: Swiss-Prot protein existence level 1. In conjunction with KorA, inhibits the transcription of the kilA, trfA and korAB operons. Is also involved in the negative control of the kilB operon. From Escherichia coli.
  48804..49106   -  CDS            trfB: KORA2_ECOLX - Also known as korA. Experimental evidence at protein level: Swiss-Prot protein existence level 1. In conjunction with KorB, inhibits the transcription of kilA, trfA and korAB operons. In conjunction with KorC is responsible for the negative control of kilC and kilE operons. From Escherichia coli.
  49283..50233   -  CDS            klaC: KLAC_ECOLX - Also known as telB. Protein predicted: Swiss-Prot protein existence level 4. Belongs to the kla operon, which is associated with cryptic tellurite resistance, and IncW plasmid fertility inhibition. From Escherichia coli.
  50233..51366   -  CDS            klaB: KLAB_ECOLX - Also known as telA. Protein inferred from homology: Swiss-Prot protein existence level 3. Belongs to the kla operon, which is associated with cryptic tellurite resistance, and IncW plasmid fertility inhibition. From Escherichia coli.
  51387..52157   -  CDS            klaA: KLAA_ECOLX - Also known as kilA. Protein predicted: Swiss-Prot protein existence level 4. Belongs to the kla operon, which is associated with cryptic tellurite resistance, and IncW plasmid fertility inhibition. From Escherichia coli.
  52283..52594   -  CDS            kleF: KLEF2_ECOLX - Also known as kcrB4. Protein predicted: Swiss-Prot protein existence level 4. From Escherichia coli.
  52625..52945   -  CDS            kleE: KLEE2_ECOLX - Also known as kcrB3. Protein predicted: Swiss-Prot protein existence level 4. From Escherichia coli.
  53060..53254   -  CDS            kleD: KLED2_ECOLX - Also known as kcrB2. Protein predicted: Swiss-Prot protein existence level 4. From Escherichia coli.
  53294..53521   -  CDS            kleC: KLEC2_ECOLX - Also known as kcrB1. Protein predicted: Swiss-Prot protein existence level 4. From Escherichia coli.
  53677..53889   -  CDS            kleB: KLEB2_ECOLX - Also known as kcrA2. Protein predicted: Swiss-Prot protein existence level 4. From Escherichia coli.
  53941..54171   -  CDS            kleA: KLEA2_ECOLX - Also known as kcrA1. Protein predicted: Swiss-Prot protein existence level 4. From Escherichia coli.
  54400..54654   -  CDS            korC: KORC2_ECOLX - Protein predicted: Swiss-Prot protein existence level 4. Acts with KorA as corepressor in the control of the kilC and kilE operons. From Escherichia coli.
  54680..55381   -  CDS            klcB (fragment): KLCB2_ECOLX - Experimental evidence at transcript level: Swiss-Prot protein existence level 2. From Escherichia coli.
  55504..55752   -  CDS            bla(M) (fragment): β-lactamase lacking the signal sequence; bla(M); allows cytosolic expression of β-lactamase
  55826..56359   -  CDS            GmR: gentamycin acetyltransferase; aacC1; confers resistance to gentamycin
  56548..56576   -  promoter       Pc promoter: intI1 (promoter lies within the coding sequence); class 1 integron promoter
  56614..56707   +  CDS            CmR (fragment): chloramphenicol acetyltransferase; cat; confers resistance to chloramphenicol
  56719..394     +  rep_origin     pBBR1 oriV (fragment) (across the origin): replication origin of the broad-host-range plasmid pBBR1 from Bordetella bronchiseptica; requires the pBBR1 Rep protein for replication
