[The description below was written by a language model from this plasmid's Addgene catalogue record and pLannotate feature annotations shown in this document.]
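Description:
pSC5GGv1 is a large (about 57 kb), low-copy conjugative plasmid derived from pTA-Mob 2.0, designed to be transferred from bacterial donors into eukaryotic recipients such as yeasts, other fungi and diatoms. According to the catalogue entry it differs from the parent by a deletion spanning IstA to TraB, with an mRFP cassette added. In bacteria it is maintained under gentamicin selection (GmR driven by the class 1 integron Pc promoter). The feature table shows a pBBR1 broad-host-range origin with its Rep protein. An IncP/RK2-type trfA gene is also annotated, although no RK2 oriV was annotated. Short fragments of TcR, tetR, bla and CmR are also annotated and appear to be remnants of earlier construction steps.

Most of the plasmid consists of IncP (RK2/RP4-type) functions. These include the tra genes (traC, D, F, G, I, J, K, L, M, N) and trbE for relaxosome assembly, DNA processing and mating-pair formation. The kor, kla, kle and klc genes belong to the plasmid's regulatory and maintenance circuitry, while parA/parB and the parDE toxin–antitoxin pair promote stable inheritance. Two copies of oriT with adjacent traJ are annotated, so the plasmid can mobilise itself. For the recipient, a HIS3 marker with its own promoter and a CEN6/ARS element allow selection and stable low-copy replication in Saccharomyces cerevisiae. Two nourseothricin/streptothricin acetyltransferase genes are annotated, matching the listed nourseothricin marker; their promoters are not annotated. The mRFP1 cassette sits behind an araBAD promoter and T7 gene 10 RBS and is followed by rrnB T1 and T7Te terminators. The "GG" in the name may indicate a Golden Gate cloning role for this cassette, but the record does not state this. The associated publication concerns improved conjugative plasmids for bacterial DNA delivery to diverse fungi.
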