Addgene plasmid #194645: pSC5GGv1
Depositing lab: Bogumil Karas. Publication: Superior Conjugative Plasmids Delivered by Bacteria to Diverse Fungi. Cochrane RR, Shrestha A, Severo de Almeida MM, Agyare-Tabbi M, Brumwell SL, Hamadache S, Meaney JS, Nucifora DP, Say HH, Sharma J, Soltysiak MPM, Tong C, Van Belois K, Walker EJL, Lachance MA, Gloor GB, Edgell DR, Shapiro RS, Karas BJ. Biodes Res. 2022 Aug 19;2022:9802168. doi: 10.34133/2022/9802168. eCollection 2022. PubMed 37850145.
Backbone
  Vector backbone: pTA-Mob 2.0
  Backbone size (bp): 57000
  Modifications to backbone: Deletion: pTA-Mob 2.0 ΔIstA-TraB +mRFP Plasmid Size: 56986 bp
  Vector type: Bacterial Expression, Yeast Expression, Synthetic Biology ; Diatom Expression
  Selectable markers: HIS3 ; Nourseothricin
Growth in bacteria
  Bacterial resistance: Gentamicin, 10 μg/mL
  Growth temperature: 37°C
  Growth strain: EPI300 (Epicentre)
  Copy number: Low Copy
Terms and licenses: Academic/Nonprofit Terms; Industry Terms: Not Available to Industry
How to cite: pSC5GGv1 was a gift from Bogumil Karas (Addgene plasmid # 194645 ; http://n2t.net/addgene:194645 ; RRID:Addgene_194645)
